# Supplementary material for: LanTERN: a fluorescent sensor that specifically binds lanthanides
Source: bioRxiv preprint, doi:10.1101/2023.09.26.559553, version 1 (2023-09-26)
Supplement: Supplemental Information 2 [file 559553_file04.zip › 2023 LanTERN Paper Supplemental Folder/Sequences/Plasmids/pemj_042.gb]

LOCUS       pEMJ_042                4212 bp ds-DNA     circular     01-SEP-2023
DEFINITION  .
FEATURES             Location/Qualifiers
     primer_bind     154..171
                     /label="L4440"
                     /note="note: L4440 vector, forward primer"
     promoter        256..274
                     /label="T7 promoter"
                     /note="note: promoter for bacteriophage T7 RNA polymerase"
     primer_bind     256..275
                     /label="T7"
                     /note="note: T7 promoter, forward primer"
     misc_feature    256..280
                     /label="EMJ_P305"
     RBS             306..328
                     /label="efficient ribosome binding site from bacteriophage T7 gene 10 (Olins and Rangwala, 1989)"
     CDS             join(336..1682,1683..1685)
                     /translation="MRGSHHHHHHGMASMTGGQQMGRDLYDDDDKDLATMVDSSRRKWNKTGHAVRAIGRLSSLENVYITADKQKNGIKANFHVRHNVEDGSVQLADHYQQNTPIGDGPVLLPDNHYLSTQTKLSKDPNEKRDHMVLLEFVTAAGITHGMDELYGGTGGSASQGEELFTGVVPILVELDGDVNGHKFSVRGEGEGDATIGKLTLKFISTTGKLPVPWPTLVTTLTYGVQCFSRYPDHMKRHDFFKSAMPEGYVQERTISFKDDGKYKTRAVVKFEGDTLVNRIELKGTDFKEDGNILGHKLEYNLPDQLTEEQIAEFKEAFSLFDPDGDGTIDTKELGTVMRSLGQNPTEAELQDMINEVDPDGDGTIDFPEFLTMMARKMKDTDSEEEIREAFRVFDPDGDGYIDAAELRHVMTNLGEKLTDEEVDEMIREADPDGDGQVDYEEFVQMMTAK*"
     primer_bind     complement(341..365)
                     /label="EMJ_P340"
     CDS             348..365
                     /label="6xHis"
                     /note="product: 6xHis affinity tag translation: HHHHHH"
     CDS             372..401
                     /label="T7 tag (gene 10 leader)"
                     /note="product: leader peptide from bacteriophage T7 gene 10 note: promotes efficient translation in E. coli translation: MASMTGGQQMG"
     misc_feature    404..428
                     /label="EMJ_P330"
     CDS             405..428
                     /label="Xpress(TM) tag"
                     /note="product: Xpress(TM) epitope tag, including an enterokinaserecognition and cleavage site translation: DLYDDDDK"
     misc_feature    405..428
                     /label="EMJ_P327"
     misc_feature    complement(405..428)
                     /label="EMJ_P099"
     misc_feature    complement(405..428)
                     /label="EMJ_P325"
     misc_feature    435..444
                     /label="vertebrate consensus sequence for strong initiation of translation (Kozak, 1987)"
                     /note="regulatory_class: other"
     CDS             441..1685
                     /label="Translation 441-1685"
                     /translation="MVDSSRRKWNKTGHAVRAIGRLSSLENVYITADKQKNGIKANFHVRHNVEDGSVQLADHYQQNTPIGDGPVLLPDNHYLSTQTKLSKDPNEKRDHMVLLEFVTAAGITHGMDELYGGTGGSASQGEELFTGVVPILVELDGDVNGHKFSVRGEGEGDATIGKLTLKFISTTGKLPVPWPTLVTTLTYGVQCFSRYPDHMKRHDFFKSAMPEGYVQERTISFKDDGKYKTRAVVKFEGDTLVNRIELKGTDFKEDGNILGHKLEYNLPDQLTEEQIAEFKEAFSLFDPDGDGTIDTKELGTVMRSLGQNPTEAELQDMINEVDPDGDGTIDFPEFLTMMARKMKDTDSEEEIREAFRVFDPDGDGYIDAAELRHVMTNLGEKLTDEEVDEMIREADPDGDGQVDYEEFVQMMTAK*"
     CDS             456..512
                     /label="calmodulin-binding peptide"
                     /note="product: calmodulin-binding peptide from avian smooth muscle myosin light chain kinase translation: RRKWNKTGHAVRAIGRLSS"
     misc_feature    513..518
                     /label="L1"
     misc_feature    519..527
                     /label="Mutational region?"
     misc_feature    519..785
                     /label="sfGFP C-terminus"
     misc_feature    582..584
                     /label="Mutation region?"
     misc_feature    651..653
                     /label="Mutation region?"
     misc_feature    672..674
                     /label="Mutation region?"
     misc_feature    765..767
                     /label="Mutation region?"
     misc_feature    804..1235
                     /label="sfGFP N-terminus"
     misc_feature    808..828
                     /label="EMJ_P342"
     misc_feature    complement(808..828)
                     /label="EMJ_P341"
     misc_feature    834..836
                     /label="Mutation region?"
     misc_feature    1214..1235
                     /label="End sfGFP N terminus"
     misc_feature    complement(1214..1241)
                     /label="EMJ_P095"
     misc_feature    1236..1241
                     /label="L2"
     CDS             1236..1241
                     /label="GCaMP6s"
                     /note="transl_table: 1 codon_start: 1 translation: MGS,HHHHHH,G,MASMTGGQQMG,R,DLYDDDDK,DLATMVDSS,RRKWNKTGHAVRVIGRLSS,LE,NVYIKADKQKNGIKANFHIRHNIEDGGVQLAYHYQQNTPIGDGPVLLPDNHYLSVQSKLSKDPNEKRDHMVLLEFVTAAGITLGMDELYK,GGTGGS,MVSKGEELFTGVVPILVELDGDVNGHKFSVSGEGEGDATYGKLTLKFICTTGKLPVPWPTLVTTLTYGVQCFSRYPDHMKQHDFFKSAMPEGYIQERTIFFKDDGNYKTRAEVKFEGDTLVNRIELKGIDFKEDGNILGHKLEYN,LP,DQLTEEQIAEFKELFSLFDKDGDGTITTKELGTVMRSLGQNPTEAELQDMINEVDADGDGTIDFPEFLTMMARKMKYRDTEEEIREAFGVFDKDGNGYISAAELRHVMTNLGEKLTDEEVDEMIREADIDGDGQVNYEEFVQMMTAK product: improved fluorescent protein-based calcium sensor (Chen et al., 2013)"
     misc_feature    1242..1260
                     /label="EMJ_P363"
     misc_feature    complement(1242..1262)
                     /label="EMJ_P365"
     misc_feature    1242..1685
                     /label="Calmodulin (EF hand motif modifications)"
     misc_feature    1275..1283
                     /label="Mutation region"
     misc_feature    1281..1283
                     /label="Potential Mutation site (https://www.ncbi.nlm.nih.gov/pmc/articles/PMC3777791/)"
     misc_feature    1296..1331
                     /label="EF Hand -1"
     misc_feature    1299..1301
                     /label="K -> P mutation"
     misc_feature    1320..1322
                     /label="T to D mutation"
     misc_feature    complement(1396..1415)
                     /label="P090"
     misc_feature    1404..1439
                     /label="EF Hand 2"
     misc_feature    1407..1409
                     /label="A to P mutation"
     misc_feature    1416..1418
                     /label="N to D mutation"
     misc_feature    complement(1445..1469)
                     /label="EMJ_P328"
     misc_feature    1458..1493
                     /label="Mutation region?"
     misc_feature    1458..1493
                     /label="CBP interface site?"
     misc_feature    1470..1472
                     /label="possible location for alteration to Y"
     misc_feature    1473..1495
                     /label="EMJ_P329"
     misc_feature    1506..1508
                     /label="possible location for alteration to G"
     misc_feature    1509..1531
                     /label="P091"
     misc_feature    1515..1550
                     /label="EF Hand 3"
     misc_feature    1518..1520
                     /label="K to P mutation"
     misc_feature    1518..1520
                     /label="A to P mutation"
     misc_feature    1527..1529
                     /label="N to D mutation"
     misc_feature    1539..1541
                     /label="S to D mutation"
     misc_feature    1623..1658
                     /label="EF Hand 4"
     misc_feature    1626..1628
                     /label="I to P mutation"
     misc_feature    1647..1649
                     /label="N to D mutation"
     primer          1686..1708
                     /label="EMJ_P089"
                     /note="sequence: gcgactctagatcataatcagcc"
     misc_feature    complement(1686..1708)
                     /label="EMJ_P316"
     primer_bind     complement(1849..1867)
                     /label="T7 Term"
                     /note="note: T7 terminator, reverse primer"
     terminator      1863..1910
                     /label="T7 terminator"
                     /note="note: transcription terminator for bacteriophage T7 RNA polymerase"
     rep_origin      2007..2462
                     /label="f1 ori"
                     /note="direction: RIGHT note: f1 bacteriophage origin of replication; arrow indicates direction of (+) strand synthesis"
     primer_bind     complement(2094..2113)
                     /label="F1ori-R"
                     /note="note: F1 origin, reverse primer"
     primer_bind     2304..2325
                     /label="F1ori-F"
                     /note="note: F1 origin, forward primer"
     misc_feature    complement(2468..2487)
                     /label="EMJ_P335"
     promoter        2488..2592
                     /label="AmpR promoter"
                     /note="gene: bla"
     CDS             2593..3453
                     /label="AmpR"
                     /note="gene: bla product: beta-lactamase note: confers resistance to ampicillin, carbenicillin, andrelated antibiotics translation: MSIQHFRVALIPFFAAFCLPVFAHPETLVKVKDAEDQLGARVGYIELDLNSGKILESFRPEERFPMMSTFKVLLCGAVLSRIDAGQEQLGRRIHYSQNDLVEYSPVTEKHLTDGMTVRELCSAAITMSDNTAANLLLTTIGGPKELTAFLHNMGDHVTRLDRWEPELNEAIPNDERDTTMPVAMATTLRKLLTGELLTLASRQQLIDWMEADKVAGPLLRSALPAGWFIADKSGAGERGSRGIIAALGPDGKPSRIVVIYTTGSQATMDERNRQIAEIGASLIKHW"
     CDS             2593..3453
                     /translation="MSIQHFRVALIPFFAAFCLPVFAHPETLVKVKDAEDQLGARVGYIELDLNSGKILESFRPEERFPMMSTFKVLLCGAVLSRIDAGQEQLGRRIHYSQNDLVEYSPVTEKHLTDGMTVRELCSAAITMSDNTAANLLLTTIGGPKELTAFLHNMGDHVTRLDRWEPELNEAIPNDERDTTMPVAMATTLRKLLTGELLTLASRQQLIDWMEADKVAGPLLRSALPAGWFIADKSGAGERGSRGIIAALGPDGKPSRIVVIYTTGSQATMDERNRQIAEIGASLIKHW*"
     primer_bind     complement(2811..2830)
                     /label="Amp-R"
                     /note="note: Ampicillin resistance gene, reverse primer"
     rep_origin      3624..4212
                     /label="ori"
                     /note="direction: RIGHT note: high-copy-number ColE1/pMB1/pBR322/pUC origin of replication"
     primer_bind     4113..4132
                     /label="pBR322ori-F"
                     /note="note: pBR322 origin, forward primer"
ORIGIN
        1 aacgccagca acgcggcctt tttacggttc ctggcctttt gctggccttt tgctcacatg
       61 ttctttcctg cgttatcccc tgattctgtg gataaccgta ttaccgcctt tgagtgagct
      121 gataccgctc gccgcagccg aacgaccgag cgcagcgagt cagtgagcga ggaagcggaa
      181 gagcgcccaa tacgcaaacc gcctctcccc gcgcgttggc cgattcatta atgcaggatc
      241 tcgatcccgc gaaattaata cgactcacta tagggagacc acaacggttt ccctctagaa
      301 ataattttgt ttaactttaa gaaggagata tacatatgcg gggttctcat catcatcatc
      361 atcatggtat ggctagcatg actggtggac agcaaatggg tcgggatctg tacgacgatg
      421 acgataagga tctcgccacc atggtcgact catcacgtcg taagtggaat aagacaggtc
      481 acgcagtcag agctataggt cggctgagct cactcgagaa cgtgtatatt accgcggata
      541 aacagaaaaa cggcattaaa gcgaactttc acgtgcgcca taacgtggaa gatggcagcg
      601 tgcagctggc ggatcattat cagcagaaca ccccgattgg cgatggcccg gtgctgctgc
      661 cggataacca ttatctgagc acccagacca agctgagcaa agatccgaac gaaaaacgcg
      721 atcacatggt gctgctggaa tttgtgaccg cagcgggcat tacacacggc atggatgaac
      781 tgtatggcgg caccggcggc agcgcgagcc agggcgaaga actgtttacc ggcgtggtgc
      841 cgattctggt ggaactggat ggcgatgtga acggccataa atttagcgtg cgcggcgaag
      901 gcgaaggcga tgcgaccatt ggcaaactga ccctgaaatt tatttccacc accggcaaac
      961 taccggtgcc gtggccgacc ctggtgacca ccttaaccta tggcgtgcag tgctttagcc
     1021 gctatccgga tcatatgaaa cgccatgatt tttttaaaag cgcgatgccg gaaggctatg
     1081 tgcaggaacg caccattagc tttaaagatg atggcaaata taaaacccgc gcggtggtga
     1141 aatttgaagg cgataccctg gtgaaccgca ttgaactgaa aggcaccgat tttaaagaag
     1201 atggcaacat tctggggcat aaactggaat ataaccttcc tgaccaactg actgaagagc
     1261 agatcgcaga atttaaagag gctttctccc tatttgaccc ggacggggat gggacaataG
     1321 ATaccaagga gctggggacg gtgatgcggt ctctggggca gaaccccaca gaagcagagc
     1381 tgcaggacat gatcaatgaa gtagatCCGg acggtGATgg cacaatcgac ttccctgagt
     1441 tcctgacaat gatggcaaga aaaatgaaag acacggactc ggaagaagaa attagagaag
     1501 cgttcagggt gtttgatCCG gatggcGATg gctacatcGA Cgcagcagag cttcgccacg
     1561 tgatgacaaa ccttggagag aagttaacag atgaagaggt tgatgaaatg atcagggaag
     1621 cagacCCGga tggggatggt caggtaGATt acgaagagtt tgtacaaatg atgacagcga
     1681 agTAAgcgac tctagatcat aatcagccat accacatttg tagaggtttt acttgcttta
     1741 aaaaacctcc cacacctccc cctgaacctg aaacataaaa tgaatgcaat tcgaagcttg
     1801 atccggctgc taacaaagcc cgaaaggaag ctgagttggc tgctgccacc gctgagcaat
     1861 aactagcata accccttggg gcctctaaac gggtcttgag gggttttttg ctgaaaggag
     1921 gaactatatc cggatctggc gtaatagcga agaggcccgc accgatcgcc cttcccaaca
     1981 gttgcgcagc ctgaatggcg aatgggnnnn nnnnnnnnnn nnnnnnnnnn nnnnnnnnnn
     2041 nnnnnnnnnn nnnnnnnnnn nnnnnnnnnn nnnnnnnnnn nnnnnnnnnn nnnnnnnnnn
     2101 nnnnnnnnnn nnnnnnnnnn nnnnnnnnnn cnnnnnnnnn nnnnnnnnnn nnnnnnnnnn
     2161 nnnnnnnnnn nnnnnnnnnn nnnnnnnnnn nnnnnnnnnn nnnnnnnnnn nnnnnnnnnn
     2221 nnannnnnnn nnnnnnnnnn nnnnnnnnnn nnnnnnnnnn nnnnnnnnnn nncctttgac
     2281 gttggagtcc acgttcttta atagtggact cttgttccaa actggaacaa cactcaaccc
     2341 tatctcggtc tattcttttg atttataagg gattttgccg atttcggcct attggttaaa
     2401 aaatgagctg atttaacaaa aatttaacgc gaattttaac aaaatattaa cgcttacaat
     2461 ttaggtggca cttttcgggg aaatgtgcgc ggaaccccta tttgtttatt tttctaaata
     2521 cattcaaata tgtatccgct catgagacaa taaccctgat aaatgcttca ataatattga
     2581 aaaaggaaga gtatgagtat tcaacatttc cgtgtcgccc ttattccctt ttttgcggca
     2641 ttttgccttc ctgtttttgc tcacccagaa acgctggtga aagtaaaaga tgctgaagat
     2701 cagttgggtg cacgagtggg ttacatcgaa ctggatctca acagcggtaa gatccttgag
     2761 agttttcgcc ccgaagaacg ttttccaatg atgagcactt ttaaagttct gctatgtggc
     2821 gcggtattat cccgtattga cgccgggcaa gagcaactcg gtcgccgcat acactattct
     2881 cagaatgact tggttgagta ctcaccagtc acagaaaagc atcttacgga tggcatgaca
     2941 gtaagagaat tatgcagtgc tgccataacc atgagtgata acactgcggc caacttactt
     3001 ctgacaacga tcggaggacc gaaggagcta accgcttttt tgcacaacat gggggatcat
     3061 gtaactcgcc ttgatcgttg ggaaccggag ctgaatgaag ccataccaaa cgacgagcgt
     3121 gacaccacga tgcctgtagc aatggcaaca acgttgcgca aactattaac tggcgaacta
     3181 cttactctag cttcccggca acaattaata gactggatgg aggcggataa agttgcagga
     3241 ccacttctgc gctcggccct tccggctggc tggtttattg ctgataaatc tggagccggt
     3301 gagcgtgggt ctcgcggtat cattgcagca ctggggccag atggtaagcc ctcccgtatc
     3361 gtagttatct acacgacggg gagtcaggca actatggatg aacgaaatag acagatcgct
     3421 gagataggtg cctcactgat taagcattgg taactgtcag accaagttta ctcatatata
     3481 ctttagattg atttaaaact tcatttttaa tttaaaagga tctaggtgaa gatccttttt
     3541 gataatctca tgaccaaaat cccttaacgt gagttttcgt tccactgagc gtcagacccc
     3601 gtagaaaaga tcaaaggatc ttcttgagat cctttttttc tgcgcgtaat ctgctgcttg
     3661 caaacaaaaa aaccaccgct accagcggtg gtttgtttgc cggatcaaga gctaccaact
     3721 ctttttccga aggtaactgg cttcagcaga gcgcagatac caaatactgt tcttctagtg
     3781 tagccgtagt taggccacca cttcaagaac tctgtagcac cgcctacata cctcgctctg
     3841 ctaatcctgt taccagtggc tgctgccagt ggcgataagt cgtgtcttac cgggttggac
     3901 tcaagacgat agttaccgga taaggcgcag cggtcgggct gaacgggggg ttcgtgcaca
     3961 cagcccagct tggagcgaac gacctacacc gaactgagat acctacagcg tgagctatga
     4021 gaaagcgcca cgcttcccga agggagaaag gcggacaggt atccggtaag cggcagggtc
     4081 ggaacaggag agcgcacgag ggagcttcca gggggaaacg cctggtatct ttatagtcct
     4141 gtcgggtttc gccacctctg acttgagcgt cgatttttgt gatgctcgtc aggggggcgg
     4201 agcctatgga aa
//
