# Supplementary material for: LanTERN: a fluorescent sensor that specifically binds lanthanides
Source: bioRxiv preprint, doi:10.1101/2023.09.26.559553, version 1 (2023-09-26)
Supplement: Supplemental Information 2 [file 559553_file04.zip › 2023 LanTERN Paper Supplemental Folder/Sequences/Plasmids/pemj_157.gb]

LOCUS       pEMJ_157                4212 bp ds-DNA     circular     07-SEP-2023
DEFINITION  .
FEATURES             Location/Qualifiers
     promoter        1..19
                     /label="T7 promoter"
                     /note="note: promoter for bacteriophage T7 RNA polymerase"
     primer_bind     1..20
                     /label="T7"
                     /note="note: T7 promoter, forward primer"
     RBS             51..73
                     /label="efficient ribosome binding site from bacteriophage T7 gene 10 (Olins and Rangwala, 1989)"
     CDS             81..1427
                     /label="Translation 81-1427"
                     /translation="MRGSHHHHHHGMASMTGGQQMGRDLYDDDDKDLATMVDSSRRKWNKTGHAVRAIGRLSSLENVYITADKQKNGIKANFHVRHNVEDGSVQLADHYQQNTPIGDGPVLLPDNHYLSTQTKLSKDPNEKRDHMVLLEFVTAAGITHGMDELYGGTGGSASQGEELFTGVVPILVELDGDVNGHKFSVRGEGEGDATIGKLTLKFISTTGKLPVPWPTLVTTLTYGVQCFSRYPDHMKRHDFFKSAMPEGYVQERTISFKDDGKYKTRAVVKFEGDTLVNRIELKGTDFKEDGNILGHKLEYNLPDQLTEEQIAEFKEAFSLFDPDKDGTIDLKELGTVMRSLGQNPTEAELQDMINEVNPDNDGTIDAREFLTMMARKMKDTDSEEEIREAFRVFDPDKDGTLDAKELRHVMTNLGEKLTDEEVDEMIREADPDNDGTLDKKEFVQMMTAK"
     CDS             93..110
                     /label="6xHis"
                     /note="product: 6xHis affinity tag translation: HHHHHH"
     CDS             114..146
                     /label="T7 tag (gene 10 leader)"
                     /note="product: leader peptide from bacteriophage T7 gene 10 note: promotes efficient translation in E. coli translation: MASMTGGQQMG"
     CDS             150..173
                     /label="Xpress(TM) tag"
                     /note="product: Xpress(TM) epitope tag, including an enterokinaserecognition and cleavage site translation: DLYDDDDK"
     misc_feature    180..189
                     /label="vertebrate consensus sequence for strong initiation of translation (Kozak, 1987)"
                     /note="regulatory_class: other"
     CDS             201..257
                     /label="calmodulin-binding peptide"
                     /note="product: calmodulin-binding peptide from avian smooth muscle myosin light chain kinase translation: RRKWNKTGHAVRAIGRLSS"
     misc_feature    264..530
                     /label="sfGFP C-terminus"
     misc_feature    549..980
                     /label="sfGFP N-terminus"
     misc_feature    959..980
                     /label="End sfGFP N terminus"
     misc_feature    complement(959..986)
                     /label="EMJ_P095"
     CDS             981..986
                     /label="GCaMP6s"
                     /note="transl_table: 1 codon_start: 1 translation: MGS,HHHHHH,G,MASMTGGQQMG,R,DLYDDDDK,DLATMVDSS,RRKWNKTGHAVRVIGRLSS,LE,NVYIKADKQKNGIKANFHIRHNIEDGGVQLAYHYQQNTPIGDGPVLLPDNHYLSVQSKLSKDPNEKRDHMVLLEFVTAAGITLGMDELYK,GGTGGS,MVSKGEELFTGVVPILVELDGDVNGHKFSVSGEGEGDATYGKLTLKFICTTGKLPVPWPTLVTTLTYGVQCFSRYPDHMKQHDFFKSAMPEGYIQERTIFFKDDGNYKTRAEVKFEGDTLVNRIELKGIDFKEDGNILGHKLEYN,LP,DQLTEEQIAEFKELFSLFDKDGDGTITTKELGTVMRSLGQNPTEAELQDMINEVDADGDGTIDFPEFLTMMARKMKYRDTEEEIREAFGVFDKDGNGYISAAELRHVMTNLGEKLTDEEVDEMIREADIDGDGQVNYEEFVQMMTAK product: improved fluorescent protein-based calcium sensor (Chen et al., 2013)"
     misc_feature    987..1427
                     /label="Calmodulin (LanM EF hands)"
     misc_feature    1041..1076
                     /label="LanM EF Hand 1"
     misc_feature    1149..1184
                     /label="LanM EF Hand 4 "
     misc_feature    1260..1295
                     /label="LanM EF Hand 2"
     misc_feature    1368..1403
                     /label="LanM EF Hand 3"
     primer          1431..1453
                     /label="EMJ_P089"
                     /note="sequence: gcgactctagatcataatcagcc"
     primer_bind     complement(1594..1612)
                     /label="T7 Term"
                     /note="note: T7 terminator, reverse primer"
     terminator      1608..1655
                     /label="T7 terminator"
                     /note="note: transcription terminator for bacteriophage T7 RNA polymerase"
     rep_origin      1752..2207
                     /label="f1 ori"
                     /note="direction: RIGHT note: f1 bacteriophage origin of replication; arrow indicates direction of (+) strand synthesis"
     primer_bind     complement(1839..1858)
                     /label="F1ori-R"
                     /note="note: F1 origin, reverse primer"
     primer_bind     2049..2070
                     /label="F1ori-F"
                     /note="note: F1 origin, forward primer"
     promoter        2233..2337
                     /label="AmpR promoter"
                     /note="gene: bla"
     CDS             2338..3198
                     /label="AmpR"
                     /note="gene: bla product: beta-lactamase note: confers resistance to ampicillin, carbenicillin, andrelated antibiotics translation: MSIQHFRVALIPFFAAFCLPVFAHPETLVKVKDAEDQLGARVGYIELDLNSGKILESFRPEERFPMMSTFKVLLCGAVLSRIDAGQEQLGRRIHYSQNDLVEYSPVTEKHLTDGMTVRELCSAAITMSDNTAANLLLTTIGGPKELTAFLHNMGDHVTRLDRWEPELNEAIPNDERDTTMPVAMATTLRKLLTGELLTLASRQQLIDWMEADKVAGPLLRSALPAGWFIADKSGAGERGSRGIIAALGPDGKPSRIVVIYTTGSQATMDERNRQIAEIGASLIKHW"
     CDS             2338..3198
                     /translation="MSIQHFRVALIPFFAAFCLPVFAHPETLVKVKDAEDQLGARVGYIELDLNSGKILESFRPEERFPMMSTFKVLLCGAVLSRIDAGQEQLGRRIHYSQNDLVEYSPVTEKHLTDGMTVRELCSAAITMSDNTAANLLLTTIGGPKELTAFLHNMGDHVTRLDRWEPELNEAIPNDERDTTMPVAMATTLRKLLTGELLTLASRQQLIDWMEADKVAGPLLRSALPAGWFIADKSGAGERGSRGIIAALGPDGKPSRIVVIYTTGSQATMDERNRQIAEIGASLIKHW*"
     primer_bind     complement(2556..2575)
                     /label="Amp-R"
                     /note="note: Ampicillin resistance gene, reverse primer"
     rep_origin      3369..3957
                     /label="ori"
                     /note="direction: RIGHT note: high-copy-number ColE1/pMB1/pBR322/pUC origin of replication"
     primer_bind     3858..3877
                     /label="pBR322ori-F"
                     /note="note: pBR322 origin, forward primer"
     primer_bind     4111..4128
                     /label="L4440"
                     /note="note: L4440 vector, forward primer"
ORIGIN
        1 taatacgact cactataggg agaccacaac ggtttccctc tagaaataat tttgtttaac
       61 tttaagaagg agatatacat atgcggggtt ctcatcatca tcatcatcat ggtatggcta
      121 gcatgactgg tggacagcaa atgggtcggg atctgtacga cgatgacgat aaggatctcg
      181 ccaccatggt cgactcatca cgtcgtaagt ggaataagac aggtcacgca gtcagagcta
      241 taggtcggct gagctcactc gagaacgtgt atattaccgc ggataaacag aaaaacggca
      301 ttaaagcgaa ctttcacgtg cgccataacg tggaagatgg cagcgtgcag ctggcggatc
      361 attatcagca gaacaccccg attggcgatg gcccggtgct gctgccggat aaccattatc
      421 tgagcaccca gaccaagctg agcaaagatc cgaacgaaaa acgcgatcac atggtgctgc
      481 tggaatttgt gaccgcagcg ggcattacac acggcatgga tgaactgtat ggcggcaccg
      541 gcggcagcgc gagccagggc gaagaactgt ttaccggcgt ggtgccgatt ctggtggaac
      601 tggatggcga tgtgaacggc cataaattta gcgtgcgcgg cgaaggcgaa ggcgatgcga
      661 ccattggcaa actgaccctg aaatttattt ccaccaccgg caaactaccg gtgccgtggc
      721 cgaccctggt gaccacctta acctatggcg tgcagtgctt tagccgctat ccggatcata
      781 tgaaacgcca tgattttttt aaaagcgcga tgccggaagg ctatgtgcag gaacgcacca
      841 ttagctttaa agatgatggc aaatataaaa cccgcgcggt ggtgaaattt gaaggcgata
      901 ccctggtgaa ccgcattgaa ctgaaaggca ccgattttaa agaagatggc aacattctgg
      961 ggcataaact ggaatataac cttcctgacc aactgactga agagcagatc gcagaattta
     1021 aagaggcttt ctccctattt gacccggacA AGgatgggac aataGATTTG aaggagctgg
     1081 ggacggtgat gcggtctctg gggcagaacc ccacagaagc agagctgcag gacatgatca
     1141 atgaagtaAA CCCGgatAAC gatggtACAA TTGATGCCCG Cgagttcctg acaatgatgg
     1201 caagaaaaat gaaagacacg gactcggaag aagaaattag agaagcgttc agggtgtttg
     1261 atCCGgacaa gGATggcaca CTGgacGCTA AAgagcttcg ccacgtgatg acaaaccttg
     1321 gagagaagtt aacagatgaa gaggttgatg aaatgatcag ggaagcagat CCGgatAATG
     1381 ATggcACCCT TGACAAAAAG gagtttgtac aaatgatgac agcgaagTAA gcgactctag
     1441 atcataatca gccataccac atttgtagag gttttacttg ctttaaaaaa cctcccacac
     1501 ctccccctga acctgaaaca taaaatgaat gcaattcgaa gcttgatccg gctgctaaca
     1561 aagcccgaaa ggaagctgag ttggctgctg ccaccgctga gcaataacta gcataacccc
     1621 ttggggcctc taaacgggtc ttgaggggtt ttttgctgaa aggaggaact atatccggat
     1681 ctggcgtaat agcgaagagg cccgcaccga tcgcccttcc caacagttgc gcagcctgaa
     1741 tggcgaatgg gnnnnnnnnn nnnnnnnnnn nnnnnnnnnn nnnnnnnnnn nnnnnnnnnn
     1801 nnnnnnnnnn nnnnnnnnnn nnnnnnnnnn nnnnnnnnnn nnnnnnnnnn nnnnnnnnnn
     1861 nnnnnnnnnn nnnnncnnnn nnnnnnnnnn nnnnnnnnnn nnnnnnnnnn nnnnnnnnnn
     1921 nnnnnnnnnn nnnnnnnnnn nnnnnnnnnn nnnnnnnnnn nnnnnnnann nnnnnnnnnn
     1981 nnnnnnnnnn nnnnnnnnnn nnnnnnnnnn nnnnnnncct ttgacgttgg agtccacgtt
     2041 ctttaatagt ggactcttgt tccaaactgg aacaacactc aaccctatct cggtctattc
     2101 ttttgattta taagggattt tgccgatttc ggcctattgg ttaaaaaatg agctgattta
     2161 acaaaaattt aacgcgaatt ttaacaaaat attaacgctt acaatttagg tggcactttt
     2221 cggggaaatg tgcgcggaac ccctatttgt ttatttttct aaatacattc aaatatgtat
     2281 ccgctcatga gacaataacc ctgataaatg cttcaataat attgaaaaag gaagagtatg
     2341 agtattcaac atttccgtgt cgcccttatt cccttttttg cggcattttg ccttcctgtt
     2401 tttgctcacc cagaaacgct ggtgaaagta aaagatgctg aagatcagtt gggtgcacga
     2461 gtgggttaca tcgaactgga tctcaacagc ggtaagatcc ttgagagttt tcgccccgaa
     2521 gaacgttttc caatgatgag cacttttaaa gttctgctat gtggcgcggt attatcccgt
     2581 attgacgccg ggcaagagca actcggtcgc cgcatacact attctcagaa tgacttggtt
     2641 gagtactcac cagtcacaga aaagcatctt acggatggca tgacagtaag agaattatgc
     2701 agtgctgcca taaccatgag tgataacact gcggccaact tacttctgac aacgatcgga
     2761 ggaccgaagg agctaaccgc ttttttgcac aacatggggg atcatgtaac tcgccttgat
     2821 cgttgggaac cggagctgaa tgaagccata ccaaacgacg agcgtgacac cacgatgcct
     2881 gtagcaatgg caacaacgtt gcgcaaacta ttaactggcg aactacttac tctagcttcc
     2941 cggcaacaat taatagactg gatggaggcg gataaagttg caggaccact tctgcgctcg
     3001 gcccttccgg ctggctggtt tattgctgat aaatctggag ccggtgagcg tgggtctcgc
     3061 ggtatcattg cagcactggg gccagatggt aagccctccc gtatcgtagt tatctacacg
     3121 acggggagtc aggcaactat ggatgaacga aatagacaga tcgctgagat aggtgcctca
     3181 ctgattaagc attggtaact gtcagaccaa gtttactcat atatacttta gattgattta
     3241 aaacttcatt tttaatttaa aaggatctag gtgaagatcc tttttgataa tctcatgacc
     3301 aaaatccctt aacgtgagtt ttcgttccac tgagcgtcag accccgtaga aaagatcaaa
     3361 ggatcttctt gagatccttt ttttctgcgc gtaatctgct gcttgcaaac aaaaaaacca
     3421 ccgctaccag cggtggtttg tttgccggat caagagctac caactctttt tccgaaggta
     3481 actggcttca gcagagcgca gataccaaat actgttcttc tagtgtagcc gtagttaggc
     3541 caccacttca agaactctgt agcaccgcct acatacctcg ctctgctaat cctgttacca
     3601 gtggctgctg ccagtggcga taagtcgtgt cttaccgggt tggactcaag acgatagtta
     3661 ccggataagg cgcagcggtc gggctgaacg gggggttcgt gcacacagcc cagcttggag
     3721 cgaacgacct acaccgaact gagataccta cagcgtgagc tatgagaaag cgccacgctt
     3781 cccgaaggga gaaaggcgga caggtatccg gtaagcggca gggtcggaac aggagagcgc
     3841 acgagggagc ttccaggggg aaacgcctgg tatctttata gtcctgtcgg gtttcgccac
     3901 ctctgacttg agcgtcgatt tttgtgatgc tcgtcagggg ggcggagcct atggaaaaac
     3961 gccagcaacg cggccttttt acggttcctg gccttttgct ggccttttgc tcacatgttc
     4021 tttcctgcgt tatcccctga ttctgtggat aaccgtatta ccgcctttga gtgagctgat
     4081 accgctcgcc gcagccgaac gaccgagcgc agcgagtcag tgagcgagga agcggaagag
     4141 cgcccaatac gcaaaccgcc tctccccgcg cgttggccga ttcattaatg caggatctcg
     4201 atcccgcgaa at
//
