# Supplementary material for: LanTERN: a fluorescent sensor that specifically binds lanthanides
Source: bioRxiv preprint, doi:10.1101/2023.09.26.559553, version 1 (2023-09-26)
Supplement: Supplemental Information 2 [file 559553_file04.zip › 2023 LanTERN Paper Supplemental Folder/Sequences/Plasmids/pemj_116.gb]

LOCUS       pEMJ_116                4212 bp ds-DNA     circular     16-MAR-2023
DEFINITION  .
FEATURES             Location/Qualifiers
     primer_bind     154..171
                     /label="L4440"
                     /note="note: L4440 vector, forward primer"
     promoter        256..274
                     /label="T7 promoter"
                     /note="note: promoter for bacteriophage T7 RNA polymerase"
     primer_bind     256..275
                     /label="T7"
                     /note="note: T7 promoter, forward primer"
     RBS             306..328
                     /label="efficient ribosome binding site from bacteriophage T7 gene 10 (Olins and Rangwala, 1989)"
     CDS             join(336..1682,1683..1685)
                     /label="P->I (042 back mutation)"
                     /translation="MRGSHHHHHHGMASMTGGQQMGRDLYDDDDKDLATMVDSSRRKWNKTGHAVRAIGRLSSLENVYITADKQKNGIKANFHVRHNVEDGSVQLADHYQQNTPIGDGPVLLPDNHYLSTQTKLSKDPNEKRDHMVLLEFVTAAGITHGMDELYGGTGGSASQGEELFTGVVPILVELDGDVNGHKFSVRGEGEGDATIGKLTLKFISTTGKLPVPWPTLVTTLTYGVQCFSRYPDHMKRHDFFKSAMPEGYVQERTISFKDDGKYKTRAVVKFEGDTLVNRIELKGTDFKEDGNILGHKLEYNLPDQLTEEQIAEFKEAFSLFDKDGDGTIDTKELGTVMRSLGQNPTEAELQDMINEVDADGDGTIDFPEFLTMMARKMKDTDSEEEIREAFRVFDKDGDGYIDAAELRHVMTNLGEKLTDEEVDEMIREADIDGDGQVDYEEFVQMMTAK*"
     CDS             348..365
                     /label="6xHis"
                     /note="product: 6xHis affinity tag translation: HHHHHH"
     CDS             372..401
                     /label="T7 tag (gene 10 leader)"
                     /note="product: leader peptide from bacteriophage T7 gene 10 note: promotes efficient translation in E. coli translation: MASMTGGQQMG"
     misc_feature    404..428
                     /label="EMJ_P330"
     CDS             405..428
                     /label="Xpress(TM) tag"
                     /note="product: Xpress(TM) epitope tag, including an enterokinaserecognition and cleavage site translation: DLYDDDDK"
     misc_feature    405..428
                     /label="EMJ_P327"
     misc_feature    complement(405..428)
                     /label="EMJ_P099"
     misc_feature    complement(405..428)
                     /label="EMJ_P325"
     misc_feature    435..444
                     /label="vertebrate consensus sequence for strong initiation of translation (Kozak, 1987)"
                     /note="regulatory_class: other"
     CDS             456..512
                     /label="calmodulin-binding peptide"
                     /note="product: calmodulin-binding peptide from avian smooth muscle myosin light chain kinase translation: RRKWNKTGHAVRAIGRLSS"
     misc_feature    513..518
                     /label="L1"
     misc_feature    519..527
                     /label="Mutational region?"
     misc_feature    519..785
                     /label="sfGFP C-terminus"
     misc_feature    582..584
                     /label="Mutation region?"
     misc_feature    651..653
                     /label="Mutation region?"
     misc_feature    672..674
                     /label="Mutation region?"
     misc_feature    765..767
                     /label="Mutation region?"
     misc_feature    804..1235
                     /label="sfGFP N-terminus"
     misc_feature    808..828
                     /label="EMJ_P342"
     misc_feature    complement(808..828)
                     /label="EMJ_P341"
     misc_feature    834..836
                     /label="Mutation region?"
     misc_feature    1214..1235
                     /label="End sfGFP N terminus"
     misc_feature    complement(1214..1241)
                     /label="EMJ_P095"
     CDS             1236..1241
                     /label="GCaMP6s"
                     /note="transl_table: 1 codon_start: 1 translation: MGS,HHHHHH,G,MASMTGGQQMG,R,DLYDDDDK,DLATMVDSS,RRKWNKTGHAVRVIGRLSS,LE,NVYIKADKQKNGIKANFHIRHNIEDGGVQLAYHYQQNTPIGDGPVLLPDNHYLSVQSKLSKDPNEKRDHMVLLEFVTAAGITLGMDELYK,GGTGGS,MVSKGEELFTGVVPILVELDGDVNGHKFSVSGEGEGDATYGKLTLKFICTTGKLPVPWPTLVTTLTYGVQCFSRYPDHMKQHDFFKSAMPEGYIQERTIFFKDDGNYKTRAEVKFEGDTLVNRIELKGIDFKEDGNILGHKLEYN,LP,DQLTEEQIAEFKELFSLFDKDGDGTITTKELGTVMRSLGQNPTEAELQDMINEVDADGDGTIDFPEFLTMMARKMKYRDTEEEIREAFGVFDKDGNGYISAAELRHVMTNLGEKLTDEEVDEMIREADIDGDGQVNYEEFVQMMTAK product: improved fluorescent protein-based calcium sensor (Chen et al., 2013)"
     misc_feature    1236..1241
                     /label="L2"
     misc_feature    1242..1685
                     /label="Calmodulin (EF hand motif modifications)"
     misc_feature    1275..1283
                     /label="Mutation region"
     misc_feature    1281..1283
                     /label="Potential Mutation site (https://www.ncbi.nlm.nih.gov/pmc/articles/PMC3777791/)"
     misc_feature    1296..1331
                     /label="EF Hand -1"
     misc_feature    1299..1301
                     /label="P->K (042 back mutation)"
     misc_feature    1320..1322
                     /label="T to D mutation"
     misc_feature    complement(1396..1415)
                     /label="P090"
     misc_feature    1404..1439
                     /label="EF Hand 2"
     misc_feature    1407..1409
                     /label="P->A (from 042)"
     misc_feature    1416..1418
                     /label="N to D mutation"
     misc_feature    complement(1445..1469)
                     /label="EMJ_P328"
     misc_feature    1458..1493
                     /label="CBP interface site?"
     misc_feature    1458..1493
                     /label="Mutation region?"
     misc_feature    1470..1472
                     /label="possible location for alteration to Y"
     misc_feature    1473..1495
                     /label="EMJ_P329"
     misc_feature    1506..1508
                     /label="possible location for alteration to G"
     misc_feature    1509..1531
                     /label="P091"
     misc_feature    1515..1550
                     /label="EF Hand 3"
     misc_feature    1518..1520
                     /label="P->K (042 back mutation)"
     misc_feature    1527..1529
                     /label="N to D mutation"
     misc_feature    1539..1541
                     /label="S to D mutation"
     misc_feature    1623..1658
                     /label="EF Hand 4"
     misc_feature    1647..1649
                     /label="N to D mutation"
     primer          1686..1708
                     /label="EMJ_P089"
                     /note="sequence: gcgactctagatcataatcagcc"
     misc_feature    complement(1686..1708)
                     /label="EMJ_P316"
     primer_bind     complement(1849..1867)
                     /label="T7 Term"
                     /note="note: T7 terminator, reverse primer"
     terminator      1863..1910
                     /label="T7 terminator"
                     /note="note: transcription terminator for bacteriophage T7 RNA polymerase"
     rep_origin      2007..2462
                     /label="f1 ori"
                     /note="direction: RIGHT note: f1 bacteriophage origin of replication; arrow indicates direction of (+) strand synthesis"
     primer_bind     complement(2094..2113)
                     /label="F1ori-R"
                     /note="note: F1 origin, reverse primer"
     primer_bind     2304..2325
                     /label="F1ori-F"
                     /note="note: F1 origin, forward primer"
     misc_feature    complement(2468..2487)
                     /label="EMJ_P335"
     promoter        2488..2592
                     /label="AmpR promoter"
                     /note="gene: bla"
     CDS             2593..3453
                     /label="AmpR"
                     /note="gene: bla product: beta-lactamase note: confers resistance to ampicillin, carbenicillin, andrelated antibiotics translation: MSIQHFRVALIPFFAAFCLPVFAHPETLVKVKDAEDQLGARVGYIELDLNSGKILESFRPEERFPMMSTFKVLLCGAVLSRIDAGQEQLGRRIHYSQNDLVEYSPVTEKHLTDGMTVRELCSAAITMSDNTAANLLLTTIGGPKELTAFLHNMGDHVTRLDRWEPELNEAIPNDERDTTMPVAMATTLRKLLTGELLTLASRQQLIDWMEADKVAGPLLRSALPAGWFIADKSGAGERGSRGIIAALGPDGKPSRIVVIYTTGSQATMDERNRQIAEIGASLIKHW"
     CDS             2593..3453
                     /translation="MSIQHFRVALIPFFAAFCLPVFAHPETLVKVKDAEDQLGARVGYIELDLNSGKILESFRPEERFPMMSTFKVLLCGAVLSRIDAGQEQLGRRIHYSQNDLVEYSPVTEKHLTDGMTVRELCSAAITMSDNTAANLLLTTIGGPKELTAFLHNMGDHVTRLDRWEPELNEAIPNDERDTTMPVAMATTLRKLLTGELLTLASRQQLIDWMEADKVAGPLLRSALPAGWFIADKSGAGERGSRGIIAALGPDGKPSRIVVIYTTGSQATMDERNRQIAEIGASLIKHW*"
     primer_bind     complement(2811..2830)
                     /label="Amp-R"
                     /note="note: Ampicillin resistance gene, reverse primer"
     rep_origin      3624..4212
                     /label="ori"
                     /note="direction: RIGHT note: high-copy-number ColE1/pMB1/pBR322/pUC origin of replication"
     primer_bind     4113..4132
                     /label="pBR322ori-F"
                     /note="note: pBR322 origin, forward primer"
ORIGIN
        1 aacgccagca acgcggcctt tttacggttc ctggcctttt gctggccttt tgctcacatg
       61 ttctttcctg cgttatcccc tgattctgtg gataaccgta ttaccgcctt tgagtgagct
      121 gataccgctc gccgcagccg aacgaccgag cgcagcgagt cagtgagcga ggaagcggaa
      181 gagcgcccaa tacgcaaacc gcctctcccc gcgcgttggc cgattcatta atgcaggatc
      241 tcgatcccgc gaaattaata cgactcacta tagggagacc acaacggttt ccctctagaa
      301 ataattttgt ttaactttaa gaaggagata tacatatgcg gggttctcat catcatcatc
      361 atcatggtat ggctagcatg actggtggac agcaaatggg tcgggatctg tacgacgatg
      421 acgataagga tctcgccacc atggtcgact catcacgtcg taagtggaat aagacaggtc
      481 acgcagtcag agctataggt cggctgagct cactcgagaa cgtgtatatt accgcggata
      541 aacagaaaaa cggcattaaa gcgaactttc acgtgcgcca taacgtggaa gatggcagcg
      601 tgcagctggc ggatcattat cagcagaaca ccccgattgg cgatggcccg gtgctgctgc
      661 cggataacca ttatctgagc acccagacca agctgagcaa agatccgaac gaaaaacgcg
      721 atcacatggt gctgctggaa tttgtgaccg cagcgggcat tacacacggc atggatgaac
      781 tgtatggcgg caccggcggc agcgcgagcc agggcgaaga actgtttacc ggcgtggtgc
      841 cgattctggt ggaactggat ggcgatgtga acggccataa atttagcgtg cgcggcgaag
      901 gcgaaggcga tgcgaccatt ggcaaactga ccctgaaatt tatttccacc accggcaaac
      961 taccggtgcc gtggccgacc ctggtgacca ccttaaccta tggcgtgcag tgctttagcc
     1021 gctatccgga tcatatgaaa cgccatgatt tttttaaaag cgcgatgccg gaaggctatg
     1081 tgcaggaacg caccattagc tttaaagatg atggcaaata taaaacccgc gcggtggtga
     1141 aatttgaagg cgataccctg gtgaaccgca ttgaactgaa aggcaccgat tttaaagaag
     1201 atggcaacat tctggggcat aaactggaat ataaccttcc tgaccaactg actgaagagc
     1261 agatcgcaga atttaaagag gctttctccc tatttgacAA Ggacggggat gggacaataG
     1321 ATaccaagga gctggggacg gtgatgcggt ctctggggca gaaccccaca gaagcagagc
     1381 tgcaggacat gatcaatgaa gtagatGCGg acggtGATgg cacaatcgac ttccctgagt
     1441 tcctgacaat gatggcaaga aaaatgaaag acacggactc ggaagaagaa attagagaag
     1501 cgttcagggt gtttgatAAG gatggcGATg gctacatcGA Cgcagcagag cttcgccacg
     1561 tgatgacaaa ccttggagag aagttaacag atgaagaggt tgatgaaatg atcagggaag
     1621 cagacatTga tggggatggt caggtaGATt acgaagagtt tgtacaaatg atgacagcga
     1681 agTAAgcgac tctagatcat aatcagccat accacatttg tagaggtttt acttgcttta
     1741 aaaaacctcc cacacctccc cctgaacctg aaacataaaa tgaatgcaat tcgaagcttg
     1801 atccggctgc taacaaagcc cgaaaggaag ctgagttggc tgctgccacc gctgagcaat
     1861 aactagcata accccttggg gcctctaaac gggtcttgag gggttttttg ctgaaaggag
     1921 gaactatatc cggatctggc gtaatagcga agaggcccgc accgatcgcc cttcccaaca
     1981 gttgcgcagc ctgaatggcg aatgggnnnn nnnnnnnnnn nnnnnnnnnn nnnnnnnnnn
     2041 nnnnnnnnnn nnnnnnnnnn nnnnnnnnnn nnnnnnnnnn nnnnnnnnnn nnnnnnnnnn
     2101 nnnnnnnnnn nnnnnnnnnn nnnnnnnnnn cnnnnnnnnn nnnnnnnnnn nnnnnnnnnn
     2161 nnnnnnnnnn nnnnnnnnnn nnnnnnnnnn nnnnnnnnnn nnnnnnnnnn nnnnnnnnnn
     2221 nnannnnnnn nnnnnnnnnn nnnnnnnnnn nnnnnnnnnn nnnnnnnnnn nncctttgac
     2281 gttggagtcc acgttcttta atagtggact cttgttccaa actggaacaa cactcaaccc
     2341 tatctcggtc tattcttttg atttataagg gattttgccg atttcggcct attggttaaa
     2401 aaatgagctg atttaacaaa aatttaacgc gaattttaac aaaatattaa cgcttacaat
     2461 ttaggtggca cttttcgggg aaatgtgcgc ggaaccccta tttgtttatt tttctaaata
     2521 cattcaaata tgtatccgct catgagacaa taaccctgat aaatgcttca ataatattga
     2581 aaaaggaaga gtatgagtat tcaacatttc cgtgtcgccc ttattccctt ttttgcggca
     2641 ttttgccttc ctgtttttgc tcacccagaa acgctggtga aagtaaaaga tgctgaagat
     2701 cagttgggtg cacgagtggg ttacatcgaa ctggatctca acagcggtaa gatccttgag
     2761 agttttcgcc ccgaagaacg ttttccaatg atgagcactt ttaaagttct gctatgtggc
     2821 gcggtattat cccgtattga cgccgggcaa gagcaactcg gtcgccgcat acactattct
     2881 cagaatgact tggttgagta ctcaccagtc acagaaaagc atcttacgga tggcatgaca
     2941 gtaagagaat tatgcagtgc tgccataacc atgagtgata acactgcggc caacttactt
     3001 ctgacaacga tcggaggacc gaaggagcta accgcttttt tgcacaacat gggggatcat
     3061 gtaactcgcc ttgatcgttg ggaaccggag ctgaatgaag ccataccaaa cgacgagcgt
     3121 gacaccacga tgcctgtagc aatggcaaca acgttgcgca aactattaac tggcgaacta
     3181 cttactctag cttcccggca acaattaata gactggatgg aggcggataa agttgcagga
     3241 ccacttctgc gctcggccct tccggctggc tggtttattg ctgataaatc tggagccggt
     3301 gagcgtgggt ctcgcggtat cattgcagca ctggggccag atggtaagcc ctcccgtatc
     3361 gtagttatct acacgacggg gagtcaggca actatggatg aacgaaatag acagatcgct
     3421 gagataggtg cctcactgat taagcattgg taactgtcag accaagttta ctcatatata
     3481 ctttagattg atttaaaact tcatttttaa tttaaaagga tctaggtgaa gatccttttt
     3541 gataatctca tgaccaaaat cccttaacgt gagttttcgt tccactgagc gtcagacccc
     3601 gtagaaaaga tcaaaggatc ttcttgagat cctttttttc tgcgcgtaat ctgctgcttg
     3661 caaacaaaaa aaccaccgct accagcggtg gtttgtttgc cggatcaaga gctaccaact
     3721 ctttttccga aggtaactgg cttcagcaga gcgcagatac caaatactgt tcttctagtg
     3781 tagccgtagt taggccacca cttcaagaac tctgtagcac cgcctacata cctcgctctg
     3841 ctaatcctgt taccagtggc tgctgccagt ggcgataagt cgtgtcttac cgggttggac
     3901 tcaagacgat agttaccgga taaggcgcag cggtcgggct gaacgggggg ttcgtgcaca
     3961 cagcccagct tggagcgaac gacctacacc gaactgagat acctacagcg tgagctatga
     4021 gaaagcgcca cgcttcccga agggagaaag gcggacaggt atccggtaag cggcagggtc
     4081 ggaacaggag agcgcacgag ggagcttcca gggggaaacg cctggtatct ttatagtcct
     4141 gtcgggtttc gccacctctg acttgagcgt cgatttttgt gatgctcgtc aggggggcgg
     4201 agcctatgga aa
//
