# Supplementary material for: LanTERN: a fluorescent sensor that specifically binds lanthanides
Source: bioRxiv preprint, doi:10.1101/2023.09.26.559553, version 1 (2023-09-26)
Supplement: Supplemental Information 2 [file 559553_file04.zip › 2023 LanTERN Paper Supplemental Folder/Sequences/Plasmids/pemj_156.gb]

LOCUS       pEMJ_156                4212 bp ds-DNA     circular     07-SEP-2023
DEFINITION  .
FEATURES             Location/Qualifiers
     promoter        1..19
                     /label="T7 promoter"
                     /note="note: promoter for bacteriophage T7 RNA polymerase"
     primer_bind     1..20
                     /label="T7"
                     /note="note: T7 promoter, forward primer"
     RBS             51..73
                     /label="efficient ribosome binding site from bacteriophage T7 gene 10 (Olins and Rangwala, 1989)"
     CDS             81..1427
                     /label="Translation 81-1427"
                     /translation="MRGSHHHHHHGMASMTGGQQMGRDLYDDDDKDLATMVDSSRRKWNKTGHAVRAIGRLSSLENVYITADKQKNGIKANFHVRHNVEDGSVQLADHYQQNTPIGDGPVLLPDNHYLSTQTKLSKDPNEKRDHMVLLEFVTAAGITHGMDELYGGTGGSASQGEELFTGVVPILVELDGDVNGHKFSVRGEGEGDATIGKLTLKFISTTGKLPVPWPTLVTTLTYGVQCFSRYPDHMKRHDFFKSAMPEGYVQERTISFKDDGKYKTRAVVKFEGDTLVNRIELKGTDFKEDGNILGHKLEYNLPDQLTEEQIAEFKEAFSLFDPDKDGTLDAKELGTVMRSLGQNPTEAELQDMINEVDPDNDGTLDKKEFLTMMARKMKDTDSEEEIREAFRVFDPDKDGTIDLKELRHVMTNLGEKLTDEEVDEMIREANPDNDGTIDAREFVQMMTAK"
     CDS             93..110
                     /label="6xHis"
                     /note="product: 6xHis affinity tag translation: HHHHHH"
     CDS             114..146
                     /label="T7 tag (gene 10 leader)"
                     /note="product: leader peptide from bacteriophage T7 gene 10 note: promotes efficient translation in E. coli translation: MASMTGGQQMG"
     CDS             150..173
                     /label="Xpress(TM) tag"
                     /note="product: Xpress(TM) epitope tag, including an enterokinaserecognition and cleavage site translation: DLYDDDDK"
     misc_feature    180..189
                     /label="vertebrate consensus sequence for strong initiation of translation (Kozak, 1987)"
                     /note="regulatory_class: other"
     CDS             201..257
                     /label="calmodulin-binding peptide"
                     /note="product: calmodulin-binding peptide from avian smooth muscle myosin light chain kinase translation: RRKWNKTGHAVRAIGRLSS"
     misc_feature    264..530
                     /label="sfGFP C-terminus"
     misc_feature    549..980
                     /label="sfGFP N-terminus"
     misc_feature    959..980
                     /label="End sfGFP N terminus"
     misc_feature    complement(959..986)
                     /label="EMJ_P095"
     CDS             981..986
                     /label="GCaMP6s"
                     /note="transl_table: 1 codon_start: 1 translation: MGS,HHHHHH,G,MASMTGGQQMG,R,DLYDDDDK,DLATMVDSS,RRKWNKTGHAVRVIGRLSS,LE,NVYIKADKQKNGIKANFHIRHNIEDGGVQLAYHYQQNTPIGDGPVLLPDNHYLSVQSKLSKDPNEKRDHMVLLEFVTAAGITLGMDELYK,GGTGGS,MVSKGEELFTGVVPILVELDGDVNGHKFSVSGEGEGDATYGKLTLKFICTTGKLPVPWPTLVTTLTYGVQCFSRYPDHMKQHDFFKSAMPEGYIQERTIFFKDDGNYKTRAEVKFEGDTLVNRIELKGIDFKEDGNILGHKLEYN,LP,DQLTEEQIAEFKELFSLFDKDGDGTITTKELGTVMRSLGQNPTEAELQDMINEVDADGDGTIDFPEFLTMMARKMKYRDTEEEIREAFGVFDKDGNGYISAAELRHVMTNLGEKLTDEEVDEMIREADIDGDGQVNYEEFVQMMTAK product: improved fluorescent protein-based calcium sensor (Chen et al., 2013)"
     misc_feature    987..1427
                     /label="Calmodulin (LanM EF hands)"
     misc_feature    1041..1076
                     /label="LanM EF Hand 2"
     misc_feature    1149..1184
                     /label="LanM EF Hand 3"
     misc_feature    1260..1295
                     /label="LanM EF Hand 1"
     misc_feature    1368..1403
                     /label="LanM EF Hand 4 "
     primer          1431..1453
                     /label="EMJ_P089"
                     /note="sequence: gcgactctagatcataatcagcc"
     primer_bind     complement(1594..1612)
                     /label="T7 Term"
                     /note="note: T7 terminator, reverse primer"
     terminator      1608..1655
                     /label="T7 terminator"
                     /note="note: transcription terminator for bacteriophage T7 RNA polymerase"
     rep_origin      1752..2207
                     /label="f1 ori"
                     /note="direction: RIGHT note: f1 bacteriophage origin of replication; arrow indicates direction of (+) strand synthesis"
     primer_bind     complement(1839..1858)
                     /label="F1ori-R"
                     /note="note: F1 origin, reverse primer"
     primer_bind     2049..2070
                     /label="F1ori-F"
                     /note="note: F1 origin, forward primer"
     promoter        2233..2337
                     /label="AmpR promoter"
                     /note="gene: bla"
     CDS             2338..3198
                     /label="AmpR"
                     /note="gene: bla product: beta-lactamase note: confers resistance to ampicillin, carbenicillin, andrelated antibiotics translation: MSIQHFRVALIPFFAAFCLPVFAHPETLVKVKDAEDQLGARVGYIELDLNSGKILESFRPEERFPMMSTFKVLLCGAVLSRIDAGQEQLGRRIHYSQNDLVEYSPVTEKHLTDGMTVRELCSAAITMSDNTAANLLLTTIGGPKELTAFLHNMGDHVTRLDRWEPELNEAIPNDERDTTMPVAMATTLRKLLTGELLTLASRQQLIDWMEADKVAGPLLRSALPAGWFIADKSGAGERGSRGIIAALGPDGKPSRIVVIYTTGSQATMDERNRQIAEIGASLIKHW"
     CDS             2338..3198
                     /translation="MSIQHFRVALIPFFAAFCLPVFAHPETLVKVKDAEDQLGARVGYIELDLNSGKILESFRPEERFPMMSTFKVLLCGAVLSRIDAGQEQLGRRIHYSQNDLVEYSPVTEKHLTDGMTVRELCSAAITMSDNTAANLLLTTIGGPKELTAFLHNMGDHVTRLDRWEPELNEAIPNDERDTTMPVAMATTLRKLLTGELLTLASRQQLIDWMEADKVAGPLLRSALPAGWFIADKSGAGERGSRGIIAALGPDGKPSRIVVIYTTGSQATMDERNRQIAEIGASLIKHW*"
     primer_bind     complement(2556..2575)
                     /label="Amp-R"
                     /note="note: Ampicillin resistance gene, reverse primer"
     rep_origin      3369..3957
                     /label="ori"
                     /note="direction: RIGHT note: high-copy-number ColE1/pMB1/pBR322/pUC origin of replication"
     primer_bind     3858..3877
                     /label="pBR322ori-F"
                     /note="note: pBR322 origin, forward primer"
     primer_bind     4111..4128
                     /label="L4440"
                     /note="note: L4440 vector, forward primer"
ORIGIN
        1 taatacgact cactataggg agaccacaac ggtttccctc tagaaataat tttgtttaac
       61 tttaagaagg agatatacat atgcggggtt ctcatcatca tcatcatcat ggtatggcta
      121 gcatgactgg tggacagcaa atgggtcggg atctgtacga cgatgacgat aaggatctcg
      181 ccaccatggt cgactcatca cgtcgtaagt ggaataagac aggtcacgca gtcagagcta
      241 taggtcggct gagctcactc gagaacgtgt atattaccgc ggataaacag aaaaacggca
      301 ttaaagcgaa ctttcacgtg cgccataacg tggaagatgg cagcgtgcag ctggcggatc
      361 attatcagca gaacaccccg attggcgatg gcccggtgct gctgccggat aaccattatc
      421 tgagcaccca gaccaagctg agcaaagatc cgaacgaaaa acgcgatcac atggtgctgc
      481 tggaatttgt gaccgcagcg ggcattacac acggcatgga tgaactgtat ggcggcaccg
      541 gcggcagcgc gagccagggc gaagaactgt ttaccggcgt ggtgccgatt ctggtggaac
      601 tggatggcga tgtgaacggc cataaattta gcgtgcgcgg cgaaggcgaa ggcgatgcga
      661 ccattggcaa actgaccctg aaatttattt ccaccaccgg caaactaccg gtgccgtggc
      721 cgaccctggt gaccacctta acctatggcg tgcagtgctt tagccgctat ccggatcata
      781 tgaaacgcca tgattttttt aaaagcgcga tgccggaagg ctatgtgcag gaacgcacca
      841 ttagctttaa agatgatggc aaatataaaa cccgcgcggt ggtgaaattt gaaggcgata
      901 ccctggtgaa ccgcattgaa ctgaaaggca ccgattttaa agaagatggc aacattctgg
      961 ggcataaact ggaatataac cttcctgacc aactgactga agagcagatc gcagaattta
     1021 aagaggcttt ctccctattt gatCCGgaca agGATggcac aCTGgacGCT AAAgagctgg
     1081 ggacggtgat gcggtctctg gggcagaacc ccacagaagc agagctgcag gacatgatca
     1141 atgaagtaga tCCGgatAAT GATggcACCC TTGACAAAAA Ggagttcctg acaatgatgg
     1201 caagaaaaat gaaagacacg gactcggaag aagaaattag agaagcgttc agggtgtttg
     1261 acccggacAA Ggatgggaca ataGATTTGa aggagcttcg ccacgtgatg acaaaccttg
     1321 gagagaagtt aacagatgaa gaggttgatg aaatgatcag ggaagcaAAC CCGgatAACg
     1381 atggtACAAT TGATGCCCGC gagtttgtac aaatgatgac agcgaagTAA gcgactctag
     1441 atcataatca gccataccac atttgtagag gttttacttg ctttaaaaaa cctcccacac
     1501 ctccccctga acctgaaaca taaaatgaat gcaattcgaa gcttgatccg gctgctaaca
     1561 aagcccgaaa ggaagctgag ttggctgctg ccaccgctga gcaataacta gcataacccc
     1621 ttggggcctc taaacgggtc ttgaggggtt ttttgctgaa aggaggaact atatccggat
     1681 ctggcgtaat agcgaagagg cccgcaccga tcgcccttcc caacagttgc gcagcctgaa
     1741 tggcgaatgg gnnnnnnnnn nnnnnnnnnn nnnnnnnnnn nnnnnnnnnn nnnnnnnnnn
     1801 nnnnnnnnnn nnnnnnnnnn nnnnnnnnnn nnnnnnnnnn nnnnnnnnnn nnnnnnnnnn
     1861 nnnnnnnnnn nnnnncnnnn nnnnnnnnnn nnnnnnnnnn nnnnnnnnnn nnnnnnnnnn
     1921 nnnnnnnnnn nnnnnnnnnn nnnnnnnnnn nnnnnnnnnn nnnnnnnann nnnnnnnnnn
     1981 nnnnnnnnnn nnnnnnnnnn nnnnnnnnnn nnnnnnncct ttgacgttgg agtccacgtt
     2041 ctttaatagt ggactcttgt tccaaactgg aacaacactc aaccctatct cggtctattc
     2101 ttttgattta taagggattt tgccgatttc ggcctattgg ttaaaaaatg agctgattta
     2161 acaaaaattt aacgcgaatt ttaacaaaat attaacgctt acaatttagg tggcactttt
     2221 cggggaaatg tgcgcggaac ccctatttgt ttatttttct aaatacattc aaatatgtat
     2281 ccgctcatga gacaataacc ctgataaatg cttcaataat attgaaaaag gaagagtatg
     2341 agtattcaac atttccgtgt cgcccttatt cccttttttg cggcattttg ccttcctgtt
     2401 tttgctcacc cagaaacgct ggtgaaagta aaagatgctg aagatcagtt gggtgcacga
     2461 gtgggttaca tcgaactgga tctcaacagc ggtaagatcc ttgagagttt tcgccccgaa
     2521 gaacgttttc caatgatgag cacttttaaa gttctgctat gtggcgcggt attatcccgt
     2581 attgacgccg ggcaagagca actcggtcgc cgcatacact attctcagaa tgacttggtt
     2641 gagtactcac cagtcacaga aaagcatctt acggatggca tgacagtaag agaattatgc
     2701 agtgctgcca taaccatgag tgataacact gcggccaact tacttctgac aacgatcgga
     2761 ggaccgaagg agctaaccgc ttttttgcac aacatggggg atcatgtaac tcgccttgat
     2821 cgttgggaac cggagctgaa tgaagccata ccaaacgacg agcgtgacac cacgatgcct
     2881 gtagcaatgg caacaacgtt gcgcaaacta ttaactggcg aactacttac tctagcttcc
     2941 cggcaacaat taatagactg gatggaggcg gataaagttg caggaccact tctgcgctcg
     3001 gcccttccgg ctggctggtt tattgctgat aaatctggag ccggtgagcg tgggtctcgc
     3061 ggtatcattg cagcactggg gccagatggt aagccctccc gtatcgtagt tatctacacg
     3121 acggggagtc aggcaactat ggatgaacga aatagacaga tcgctgagat aggtgcctca
     3181 ctgattaagc attggtaact gtcagaccaa gtttactcat atatacttta gattgattta
     3241 aaacttcatt tttaatttaa aaggatctag gtgaagatcc tttttgataa tctcatgacc
     3301 aaaatccctt aacgtgagtt ttcgttccac tgagcgtcag accccgtaga aaagatcaaa
     3361 ggatcttctt gagatccttt ttttctgcgc gtaatctgct gcttgcaaac aaaaaaacca
     3421 ccgctaccag cggtggtttg tttgccggat caagagctac caactctttt tccgaaggta
     3481 actggcttca gcagagcgca gataccaaat actgttcttc tagtgtagcc gtagttaggc
     3541 caccacttca agaactctgt agcaccgcct acatacctcg ctctgctaat cctgttacca
     3601 gtggctgctg ccagtggcga taagtcgtgt cttaccgggt tggactcaag acgatagtta
     3661 ccggataagg cgcagcggtc gggctgaacg gggggttcgt gcacacagcc cagcttggag
     3721 cgaacgacct acaccgaact gagataccta cagcgtgagc tatgagaaag cgccacgctt
     3781 cccgaaggga gaaaggcgga caggtatccg gtaagcggca gggtcggaac aggagagcgc
     3841 acgagggagc ttccaggggg aaacgcctgg tatctttata gtcctgtcgg gtttcgccac
     3901 ctctgacttg agcgtcgatt tttgtgatgc tcgtcagggg ggcggagcct atggaaaaac
     3961 gccagcaacg cggccttttt acggttcctg gccttttgct ggccttttgc tcacatgttc
     4021 tttcctgcgt tatcccctga ttctgtggat aaccgtatta ccgcctttga gtgagctgat
     4081 accgctcgcc gcagccgaac gaccgagcgc agcgagtcag tgagcgagga agcggaagag
     4141 cgcccaatac gcaaaccgcc tctccccgcg cgttggccga ttcattaatg caggatctcg
     4201 atcccgcgaa at
//
