# Supplementary material for: LanTERN: a fluorescent sensor that specifically binds lanthanides
Source: bioRxiv preprint, doi:10.1101/2023.09.26.559553, version 1 (2023-09-26)
Supplement: Supplemental Information 2 [file 559553_file04.zip › 2023 LanTERN Paper Supplemental Folder/Sequences/Plasmids/pemj_158.gb]

LOCUS       pEMJ_158                4212 bp ds-DNA     circular     07-SEP-2023
DEFINITION  .
FEATURES             Location/Qualifiers
     rep_origin      1..589
                     /label="ori"
                     /note="direction: RIGHT note: high-copy-number ColE1/pMB1/pBR322/pUC origin of replication"
     primer_bind     490..509
                     /label="pBR322ori-F"
                     /note="note: pBR322 origin, forward primer"
     primer_bind     743..760
                     /label="L4440"
                     /note="note: L4440 vector, forward primer"
     promoter        845..863
                     /label="T7 promoter"
                     /note="note: promoter for bacteriophage T7 RNA polymerase"
     primer_bind     845..864
                     /label="T7"
                     /note="note: T7 promoter, forward primer"
     RBS             895..917
                     /label="efficient ribosome binding site from bacteriophage T7 gene 10 (Olins and Rangwala, 1989)"
     CDS             925..2271
                     /label="Translation 925-2271"
                     /translation="MRGSHHHHHHGMASMTGGQQMGRDLYDDDDKDLATMVDSSRRKWNKTGHAVRAIGRLSSLENVYITADKQKNGIKANFHVRHNVEDGSVQLADHYQQNTPIGDGPVLLPDNHYLSTQTKLSKDPNEKRDHMVLLEFVTAAGITHGMDELYGGTGGSASQGEELFTGVVPILVELDGDVNGHKFSVRGEGEGDATIGKLTLKFISTTGKLPVPWPTLVTTLTYGVQCFSRYPDHMKRHDFFKSAMPEGYVQERTISFKDDGKYKTRAVVKFEGDTLVNRIELKGTDFKEDGNILGHKLEYNLPDQLTEEQIAEFKEAFSLFDPDNDGTLDKKELGTVMRSLGQNPTEAELQDMINEVDPDKDGTLDAKEFLTMMARKMKDTDSEEEIREAFRVFDPDKDGTIDLKELRHVMTNLGEKLTDEEVDEMIREANPDNDGTIDAREFVQMMTAK"
     CDS             937..954
                     /label="6xHis"
                     /note="product: 6xHis affinity tag translation: HHHHHH"
     CDS             958..990
                     /label="T7 tag (gene 10 leader)"
                     /note="product: leader peptide from bacteriophage T7 gene 10 note: promotes efficient translation in E. coli translation: MASMTGGQQMG"
     CDS             994..1017
                     /label="Xpress(TM) tag"
                     /note="product: Xpress(TM) epitope tag, including an enterokinaserecognition and cleavage site translation: DLYDDDDK"
     misc_feature    1024..1033
                     /label="vertebrate consensus sequence for strong initiation of translation (Kozak, 1987)"
                     /note="regulatory_class: other"
     CDS             1045..1101
                     /label="calmodulin-binding peptide"
                     /note="product: calmodulin-binding peptide from avian smooth muscle myosin light chain kinase translation: RRKWNKTGHAVRAIGRLSS"
     misc_feature    1108..1374
                     /label="sfGFP C-terminus"
     misc_feature    1393..1824
                     /label="sfGFP N-terminus"
     misc_feature    1803..1824
                     /label="End sfGFP N terminus"
     misc_feature    complement(1803..1830)
                     /label="EMJ_P095"
     CDS             1825..1830
                     /label="GCaMP6s"
                     /note="transl_table: 1 codon_start: 1 translation: MGS,HHHHHH,G,MASMTGGQQMG,R,DLYDDDDK,DLATMVDSS,RRKWNKTGHAVRVIGRLSS,LE,NVYIKADKQKNGIKANFHIRHNIEDGGVQLAYHYQQNTPIGDGPVLLPDNHYLSVQSKLSKDPNEKRDHMVLLEFVTAAGITLGMDELYK,GGTGGS,MVSKGEELFTGVVPILVELDGDVNGHKFSVSGEGEGDATYGKLTLKFICTTGKLPVPWPTLVTTLTYGVQCFSRYPDHMKQHDFFKSAMPEGYIQERTIFFKDDGNYKTRAEVKFEGDTLVNRIELKGIDFKEDGNILGHKLEYN,LP,DQLTEEQIAEFKELFSLFDKDGDGTITTKELGTVMRSLGQNPTEAELQDMINEVDADGDGTIDFPEFLTMMARKMKYRDTEEEIREAFGVFDKDGNGYISAAELRHVMTNLGEKLTDEEVDEMIREADIDGDGQVNYEEFVQMMTAK product: improved fluorescent protein-based calcium sensor (Chen et al., 2013)"
     misc_feature    1831..2271
                     /label="Calmodulin (LanM EF hands)"
     misc_feature    1885..1920
                     /label="LanM EF Hand 3"
     misc_feature    1993..2028
                     /label="LanM EF Hand 2"
     misc_feature    2104..2139
                     /label="LanM EF Hand 1"
     misc_feature    2212..2247
                     /label="LanM EF Hand 4 "
     primer          2275..2297
                     /label="EMJ_P089"
                     /note="sequence: gcgactctagatcataatcagcc"
     primer_bind     complement(2438..2456)
                     /label="T7 Term"
                     /note="note: T7 terminator, reverse primer"
     terminator      2452..2499
                     /label="T7 terminator"
                     /note="note: transcription terminator for bacteriophage T7 RNA polymerase"
     rep_origin      2596..3051
                     /label="f1 ori"
                     /note="direction: RIGHT note: f1 bacteriophage origin of replication; arrow indicates direction of (+) strand synthesis"
     primer_bind     complement(2683..2702)
                     /label="F1ori-R"
                     /note="note: F1 origin, reverse primer"
     primer_bind     2893..2914
                     /label="F1ori-F"
                     /note="note: F1 origin, forward primer"
     promoter        3077..3181
                     /label="AmpR promoter"
                     /note="gene: bla"
     CDS             3182..4042
                     /label="AmpR"
                     /note="gene: bla product: beta-lactamase note: confers resistance to ampicillin, carbenicillin, andrelated antibiotics translation: MSIQHFRVALIPFFAAFCLPVFAHPETLVKVKDAEDQLGARVGYIELDLNSGKILESFRPEERFPMMSTFKVLLCGAVLSRIDAGQEQLGRRIHYSQNDLVEYSPVTEKHLTDGMTVRELCSAAITMSDNTAANLLLTTIGGPKELTAFLHNMGDHVTRLDRWEPELNEAIPNDERDTTMPVAMATTLRKLLTGELLTLASRQQLIDWMEADKVAGPLLRSALPAGWFIADKSGAGERGSRGIIAALGPDGKPSRIVVIYTTGSQATMDERNRQIAEIGASLIKHW"
     CDS             3182..4042
                     /translation="MSIQHFRVALIPFFAAFCLPVFAHPETLVKVKDAEDQLGARVGYIELDLNSGKILESFRPEERFPMMSTFKVLLCGAVLSRIDAGQEQLGRRIHYSQNDLVEYSPVTEKHLTDGMTVRELCSAAITMSDNTAANLLLTTIGGPKELTAFLHNMGDHVTRLDRWEPELNEAIPNDERDTTMPVAMATTLRKLLTGELLTLASRQQLIDWMEADKVAGPLLRSALPAGWFIADKSGAGERGSRGIIAALGPDGKPSRIVVIYTTGSQATMDERNRQIAEIGASLIKHW*"
     primer_bind     complement(3400..3419)
                     /label="Amp-R"
                     /note="note: Ampicillin resistance gene, reverse primer"
ORIGIN
        1 ttgagatcct ttttttctgc gcgtaatctg ctgcttgcaa acaaaaaaac caccgctacc
       61 agcggtggtt tgtttgccgg atcaagagct accaactctt tttccgaagg taactggctt
      121 cagcagagcg cagataccaa atactgttct tctagtgtag ccgtagttag gccaccactt
      181 caagaactct gtagcaccgc ctacatacct cgctctgcta atcctgttac cagtggctgc
      241 tgccagtggc gataagtcgt gtcttaccgg gttggactca agacgatagt taccggataa
      301 ggcgcagcgg tcgggctgaa cggggggttc gtgcacacag cccagcttgg agcgaacgac
      361 ctacaccgaa ctgagatacc tacagcgtga gctatgagaa agcgccacgc ttcccgaagg
      421 gagaaaggcg gacaggtatc cggtaagcgg cagggtcgga acaggagagc gcacgaggga
      481 gcttccaggg ggaaacgcct ggtatcttta tagtcctgtc gggtttcgcc acctctgact
      541 tgagcgtcga tttttgtgat gctcgtcagg ggggcggagc ctatggaaaa acgccagcaa
      601 cgcggccttt ttacggttcc tggccttttg ctggcctttt gctcacatgt tctttcctgc
      661 gttatcccct gattctgtgg ataaccgtat taccgccttt gagtgagctg ataccgctcg
      721 ccgcagccga acgaccgagc gcagcgagtc agtgagcgag gaagcggaag agcgcccaat
      781 acgcaaaccg cctctccccg cgcgttggcc gattcattaa tgcaggatct cgatcccgcg
      841 aaattaatac gactcactat agggagacca caacggtttc cctctagaaa taattttgtt
      901 taactttaag aaggagatat acatatgcgg ggttctcatc atcatcatca tcatggtatg
      961 gctagcatga ctggtggaca gcaaatgggt cgggatctgt acgacgatga cgataaggat
     1021 ctcgccacca tggtcgactc atcacgtcgt aagtggaata agacaggtca cgcagtcaga
     1081 gctataggtc ggctgagctc actcgagaac gtgtatatta ccgcggataa acagaaaaac
     1141 ggcattaaag cgaactttca cgtgcgccat aacgtggaag atggcagcgt gcagctggcg
     1201 gatcattatc agcagaacac cccgattggc gatggcccgg tgctgctgcc ggataaccat
     1261 tatctgagca cccagaccaa gctgagcaaa gatccgaacg aaaaacgcga tcacatggtg
     1321 ctgctggaat ttgtgaccgc agcgggcatt acacacggca tggatgaact gtatggcggc
     1381 accggcggca gcgcgagcca gggcgaagaa ctgtttaccg gcgtggtgcc gattctggtg
     1441 gaactggatg gcgatgtgaa cggccataaa tttagcgtgc gcggcgaagg cgaaggcgat
     1501 gcgaccattg gcaaactgac cctgaaattt atttccacca ccggcaaact accggtgccg
     1561 tggccgaccc tggtgaccac cttaacctat ggcgtgcagt gctttagccg ctatccggat
     1621 catatgaaac gccatgattt ttttaaaagc gcgatgccgg aaggctatgt gcaggaacgc
     1681 accattagct ttaaagatga tggcaaatat aaaacccgcg cggtggtgaa atttgaaggc
     1741 gataccctgg tgaaccgcat tgaactgaaa ggcaccgatt ttaaagaaga tggcaacatt
     1801 ctggggcata aactggaata taaccttcct gaccaactga ctgaagagca gatcgcagaa
     1861 tttaaagagg ctttctccct atttgatCCG gatAATGATg gcACCCTTGA CAAAAAGgag
     1921 ctggggacgg tgatgcggtc tctggggcag aaccccacag aagcagagct gcaggacatg
     1981 atcaatgaag tagatCCGga caagGATggc acaCTGgacG CTAAAgagtt cctgacaatg
     2041 atggcaagaa aaatgaaaga cacggactcg gaagaagaaa ttagagaagc gttcagggtg
     2101 tttgacccgg acAAGgatgg gacaataGAT TTGaaggagc ttcgccacgt gatgacaaac
     2161 cttggagaga agttaacaga tgaagaggtt gatgaaatga tcagggaagc aAACCCGgat
     2221 AACgatggtA CAATTGATGC CCGCgagttt gtacaaatga tgacagcgaa gTAAgcgact
     2281 ctagatcata atcagccata ccacatttgt agaggtttta cttgctttaa aaaacctccc
     2341 acacctcccc ctgaacctga aacataaaat gaatgcaatt cgaagcttga tccggctgct
     2401 aacaaagccc gaaaggaagc tgagttggct gctgccaccg ctgagcaata actagcataa
     2461 ccccttgggg cctctaaacg ggtcttgagg ggttttttgc tgaaaggagg aactatatcc
     2521 ggatctggcg taatagcgaa gaggcccgca ccgatcgccc ttcccaacag ttgcgcagcc
     2581 tgaatggcga atgggnnnnn nnnnnnnnnn nnnnnnnnnn nnnnnnnnnn nnnnnnnnnn
     2641 nnnnnnnnnn nnnnnnnnnn nnnnnnnnnn nnnnnnnnnn nnnnnnnnnn nnnnnnnnnn
     2701 nnnnnnnnnn nnnnnnnnnc nnnnnnnnnn nnnnnnnnnn nnnnnnnnnn nnnnnnnnnn
     2761 nnnnnnnnnn nnnnnnnnnn nnnnnnnnnn nnnnnnnnnn nnnnnnnnnn nannnnnnnn
     2821 nnnnnnnnnn nnnnnnnnnn nnnnnnnnnn nnnnnnnnnn ncctttgacg ttggagtcca
     2881 cgttctttaa tagtggactc ttgttccaaa ctggaacaac actcaaccct atctcggtct
     2941 attcttttga tttataaggg attttgccga tttcggccta ttggttaaaa aatgagctga
     3001 tttaacaaaa atttaacgcg aattttaaca aaatattaac gcttacaatt taggtggcac
     3061 ttttcgggga aatgtgcgcg gaacccctat ttgtttattt ttctaaatac attcaaatat
     3121 gtatccgctc atgagacaat aaccctgata aatgcttcaa taatattgaa aaaggaagag
     3181 tatgagtatt caacatttcc gtgtcgccct tattcccttt tttgcggcat tttgccttcc
     3241 tgtttttgct cacccagaaa cgctggtgaa agtaaaagat gctgaagatc agttgggtgc
     3301 acgagtgggt tacatcgaac tggatctcaa cagcggtaag atccttgaga gttttcgccc
     3361 cgaagaacgt tttccaatga tgagcacttt taaagttctg ctatgtggcg cggtattatc
     3421 ccgtattgac gccgggcaag agcaactcgg tcgccgcata cactattctc agaatgactt
     3481 ggttgagtac tcaccagtca cagaaaagca tcttacggat ggcatgacag taagagaatt
     3541 atgcagtgct gccataacca tgagtgataa cactgcggcc aacttacttc tgacaacgat
     3601 cggaggaccg aaggagctaa ccgctttttt gcacaacatg ggggatcatg taactcgcct
     3661 tgatcgttgg gaaccggagc tgaatgaagc cataccaaac gacgagcgtg acaccacgat
     3721 gcctgtagca atggcaacaa cgttgcgcaa actattaact ggcgaactac ttactctagc
     3781 ttcccggcaa caattaatag actggatgga ggcggataaa gttgcaggac cacttctgcg
     3841 ctcggccctt ccggctggct ggtttattgc tgataaatct ggagccggtg agcgtgggtc
     3901 tcgcggtatc attgcagcac tggggccaga tggtaagccc tcccgtatcg tagttatcta
     3961 cacgacgggg agtcaggcaa ctatggatga acgaaataga cagatcgctg agataggtgc
     4021 ctcactgatt aagcattggt aactgtcaga ccaagtttac tcatatatac tttagattga
     4081 tttaaaactt catttttaat ttaaaaggat ctaggtgaag atcctttttg ataatctcat
     4141 gaccaaaatc ccttaacgtg agttttcgtt ccactgagcg tcagaccccg tagaaaagat
     4201 caaaggatct tc
//
