# Supplementary material for: LanTERN: a fluorescent sensor that specifically binds lanthanides
Source: bioRxiv preprint, doi:10.1101/2023.09.26.559553, version 1 (2023-09-26)
Supplement: Supplemental Information 2 [file 559553_file04.zip › 2023 LanTERN Paper Supplemental Folder/Sequences/Plasmids/pemj_155.gb]

LOCUS       pEMJ_155                4212 bp ds-DNA     circular     07-SEP-2023
DEFINITION  .
FEATURES             Location/Qualifiers
     promoter        1..19
                     /label="T7 promoter"
                     /note="note: promoter for bacteriophage T7 RNA polymerase"
     primer_bind     1..20
                     /label="T7"
                     /note="note: T7 promoter, forward primer"
     RBS             51..73
                     /label="efficient ribosome binding site from bacteriophage T7 gene 10 (Olins and Rangwala, 1989)"
     CDS             81..1427
                     /label="Translation 81-1427"
                     /translation="MRGSHHHHHHGMASMTGGQQMGRDLYDDDDKDLATMVDSSRRKWNKTGHAVRAIGRLSSLENVYITADKQKNGIKANFHVRHNVEDGSVQLADHYQQNTPIGDGPVLLPDNHYLSTQTKLSKDPNEKRDHMVLLEFVTAAGITHGMDELYGGTGGSASQGEELFTGVVPILVELDGDVNGHKFSVRGEGEGDATIGKLTLKFISTTGKLPVPWPTLVTTLTYGVQCFSRYPDHMKRHDFFKSAMPEGYVQERTISFKDDGKYKTRAVVKFEGDTLVNRIELKGTDFKEDGNILGHKLEYNLPDQLTEEQIAEFKEAFSLFDPDKDGTIDLKELGTVMRSLGQNPTEAELQDMINEVDPDKDGTLDAKEFLTMMARKMKDTDSEEEIREAFRVFDPDNDGTLDKKELRHVMTNLGEKLTDEEVDEMIREANPDNDGTIDAREFVQMMTAK"
     CDS             93..110
                     /label="6xHis"
                     /note="product: 6xHis affinity tag translation: HHHHHH"
     CDS             114..146
                     /label="T7 tag (gene 10 leader)"
                     /note="product: leader peptide from bacteriophage T7 gene 10 note: promotes efficient translation in E. coli translation: MASMTGGQQMG"
     CDS             150..173
                     /label="Xpress(TM) tag"
                     /note="product: Xpress(TM) epitope tag, including an enterokinaserecognition and cleavage site translation: DLYDDDDK"
     misc_feature    180..189
                     /label="vertebrate consensus sequence for strong initiation of translation (Kozak, 1987)"
                     /note="regulatory_class: other"
     CDS             201..257
                     /label="calmodulin-binding peptide"
                     /note="product: calmodulin-binding peptide from avian smooth muscle myosin light chain kinase translation: RRKWNKTGHAVRAIGRLSS"
     misc_feature    264..530
                     /label="sfGFP C-terminus"
     misc_feature    549..980
                     /label="sfGFP N-terminus"
     misc_feature    959..980
                     /label="End sfGFP N terminus"
     misc_feature    complement(959..986)
                     /label="EMJ_P095"
     CDS             981..986
                     /label="GCaMP6s"
                     /note="transl_table: 1 codon_start: 1 translation: MGS,HHHHHH,G,MASMTGGQQMG,R,DLYDDDDK,DLATMVDSS,RRKWNKTGHAVRVIGRLSS,LE,NVYIKADKQKNGIKANFHIRHNIEDGGVQLAYHYQQNTPIGDGPVLLPDNHYLSVQSKLSKDPNEKRDHMVLLEFVTAAGITLGMDELYK,GGTGGS,MVSKGEELFTGVVPILVELDGDVNGHKFSVSGEGEGDATYGKLTLKFICTTGKLPVPWPTLVTTLTYGVQCFSRYPDHMKQHDFFKSAMPEGYIQERTIFFKDDGNYKTRAEVKFEGDTLVNRIELKGIDFKEDGNILGHKLEYN,LP,DQLTEEQIAEFKELFSLFDKDGDGTITTKELGTVMRSLGQNPTEAELQDMINEVDADGDGTIDFPEFLTMMARKMKYRDTEEEIREAFGVFDKDGNGYISAAELRHVMTNLGEKLTDEEVDEMIREADIDGDGQVNYEEFVQMMTAK product: improved fluorescent protein-based calcium sensor (Chen et al., 2013)"
     misc_feature    987..1427
                     /label="Calmodulin (LanM EF hands)"
     misc_feature    1041..1076
                     /label="LanM EF Hand 1"
     misc_feature    1149..1184
                     /label="LanM EF Hand 2"
     misc_feature    1260..1295
                     /label="LanM EF Hand 3"
     misc_feature    1368..1403
                     /label="LanM EF Hand 4 "
     primer          1431..1453
                     /label="EMJ_P089"
                     /note="sequence: gcgactctagatcataatcagcc"
     primer_bind     complement(1594..1612)
                     /label="T7 Term"
                     /note="note: T7 terminator, reverse primer"
     terminator      1608..1655
                     /label="T7 terminator"
                     /note="note: transcription terminator for bacteriophage T7 RNA polymerase"
     rep_origin      1752..2207
                     /label="f1 ori"
                     /note="direction: RIGHT note: f1 bacteriophage origin of replication; arrow indicates direction of (+) strand synthesis"
     primer_bind     complement(1839..1858)
                     /label="F1ori-R"
                     /note="note: F1 origin, reverse primer"
     primer_bind     2049..2070
                     /label="F1ori-F"
                     /note="note: F1 origin, forward primer"
     promoter        2233..2337
                     /label="AmpR promoter"
                     /note="gene: bla"
     CDS             2338..3198
                     /label="AmpR"
                     /note="gene: bla product: beta-lactamase note: confers resistance to ampicillin, carbenicillin, andrelated antibiotics translation: MSIQHFRVALIPFFAAFCLPVFAHPETLVKVKDAEDQLGARVGYIELDLNSGKILESFRPEERFPMMSTFKVLLCGAVLSRIDAGQEQLGRRIHYSQNDLVEYSPVTEKHLTDGMTVRELCSAAITMSDNTAANLLLTTIGGPKELTAFLHNMGDHVTRLDRWEPELNEAIPNDERDTTMPVAMATTLRKLLTGELLTLASRQQLIDWMEADKVAGPLLRSALPAGWFIADKSGAGERGSRGIIAALGPDGKPSRIVVIYTTGSQATMDERNRQIAEIGASLIKHW"
     CDS             2338..3198
                     /translation="MSIQHFRVALIPFFAAFCLPVFAHPETLVKVKDAEDQLGARVGYIELDLNSGKILESFRPEERFPMMSTFKVLLCGAVLSRIDAGQEQLGRRIHYSQNDLVEYSPVTEKHLTDGMTVRELCSAAITMSDNTAANLLLTTIGGPKELTAFLHNMGDHVTRLDRWEPELNEAIPNDERDTTMPVAMATTLRKLLTGELLTLASRQQLIDWMEADKVAGPLLRSALPAGWFIADKSGAGERGSRGIIAALGPDGKPSRIVVIYTTGSQATMDERNRQIAEIGASLIKHW*"
     primer_bind     complement(2556..2575)
                     /label="Amp-R"
                     /note="note: Ampicillin resistance gene, reverse primer"
     rep_origin      3369..3957
                     /label="ori"
                     /note="direction: RIGHT note: high-copy-number ColE1/pMB1/pBR322/pUC origin of replication"
     primer_bind     3858..3877
                     /label="pBR322ori-F"
                     /note="note: pBR322 origin, forward primer"
     primer_bind     4111..4128
                     /label="L4440"
                     /note="note: L4440 vector, forward primer"
ORIGIN
        1 taatacgact cactataggg agaccacaac ggtttccctc tagaaataat tttgtttaac
       61 tttaagaagg agatatacat atgcggggtt ctcatcatca tcatcatcat ggtatggcta
      121 gcatgactgg tggacagcaa atgggtcggg atctgtacga cgatgacgat aaggatctcg
      181 ccaccatggt cgactcatca cgtcgtaagt ggaataagac aggtcacgca gtcagagcta
      241 taggtcggct gagctcactc gagaacgtgt atattaccgc ggataaacag aaaaacggca
      301 ttaaagcgaa ctttcacgtg cgccataacg tggaagatgg cagcgtgcag ctggcggatc
      361 attatcagca gaacaccccg attggcgatg gcccggtgct gctgccggat aaccattatc
      421 tgagcaccca gaccaagctg agcaaagatc cgaacgaaaa acgcgatcac atggtgctgc
      481 tggaatttgt gaccgcagcg ggcattacac acggcatgga tgaactgtat ggcggcaccg
      541 gcggcagcgc gagccagggc gaagaactgt ttaccggcgt ggtgccgatt ctggtggaac
      601 tggatggcga tgtgaacggc cataaattta gcgtgcgcgg cgaaggcgaa ggcgatgcga
      661 ccattggcaa actgaccctg aaatttattt ccaccaccgg caaactaccg gtgccgtggc
      721 cgaccctggt gaccacctta acctatggcg tgcagtgctt tagccgctat ccggatcata
      781 tgaaacgcca tgattttttt aaaagcgcga tgccggaagg ctatgtgcag gaacgcacca
      841 ttagctttaa agatgatggc aaatataaaa cccgcgcggt ggtgaaattt gaaggcgata
      901 ccctggtgaa ccgcattgaa ctgaaaggca ccgattttaa agaagatggc aacattctgg
      961 ggcataaact ggaatataac cttcctgacc aactgactga agagcagatc gcagaattta
     1021 aagaggcttt ctccctattt gacccggacA AGgatgggac aataGATTTG aaggagctgg
     1081 ggacggtgat gcggtctctg gggcagaacc ccacagaagc agagctgcag gacatgatca
     1141 atgaagtaga tCCGgacaag GATggcacaC TGgacGCTAA Agagttcctg acaatgatgg
     1201 caagaaaaat gaaagacacg gactcggaag aagaaattag agaagcgttc agggtgtttg
     1261 atCCGgatAA TGATggcACC CTTGACAAAA AGgagcttcg ccacgtgatg acaaaccttg
     1321 gagagaagtt aacagatgaa gaggttgatg aaatgatcag ggaagcaAAC CCGgatAACg
     1381 atggtACAAT TGATGCCCGC gagtttgtac aaatgatgac agcgaagTAA gcgactctag
     1441 atcataatca gccataccac atttgtagag gttttacttg ctttaaaaaa cctcccacac
     1501 ctccccctga acctgaaaca taaaatgaat gcaattcgaa gcttgatccg gctgctaaca
     1561 aagcccgaaa ggaagctgag ttggctgctg ccaccgctga gcaataacta gcataacccc
     1621 ttggggcctc taaacgggtc ttgaggggtt ttttgctgaa aggaggaact atatccggat
     1681 ctggcgtaat agcgaagagg cccgcaccga tcgcccttcc caacagttgc gcagcctgaa
     1741 tggcgaatgg gnnnnnnnnn nnnnnnnnnn nnnnnnnnnn nnnnnnnnnn nnnnnnnnnn
     1801 nnnnnnnnnn nnnnnnnnnn nnnnnnnnnn nnnnnnnnnn nnnnnnnnnn nnnnnnnnnn
     1861 nnnnnnnnnn nnnnncnnnn nnnnnnnnnn nnnnnnnnnn nnnnnnnnnn nnnnnnnnnn
     1921 nnnnnnnnnn nnnnnnnnnn nnnnnnnnnn nnnnnnnnnn nnnnnnnann nnnnnnnnnn
     1981 nnnnnnnnnn nnnnnnnnnn nnnnnnnnnn nnnnnnncct ttgacgttgg agtccacgtt
     2041 ctttaatagt ggactcttgt tccaaactgg aacaacactc aaccctatct cggtctattc
     2101 ttttgattta taagggattt tgccgatttc ggcctattgg ttaaaaaatg agctgattta
     2161 acaaaaattt aacgcgaatt ttaacaaaat attaacgctt acaatttagg tggcactttt
     2221 cggggaaatg tgcgcggaac ccctatttgt ttatttttct aaatacattc aaatatgtat
     2281 ccgctcatga gacaataacc ctgataaatg cttcaataat attgaaaaag gaagagtatg
     2341 agtattcaac atttccgtgt cgcccttatt cccttttttg cggcattttg ccttcctgtt
     2401 tttgctcacc cagaaacgct ggtgaaagta aaagatgctg aagatcagtt gggtgcacga
     2461 gtgggttaca tcgaactgga tctcaacagc ggtaagatcc ttgagagttt tcgccccgaa
     2521 gaacgttttc caatgatgag cacttttaaa gttctgctat gtggcgcggt attatcccgt
     2581 attgacgccg ggcaagagca actcggtcgc cgcatacact attctcagaa tgacttggtt
     2641 gagtactcac cagtcacaga aaagcatctt acggatggca tgacagtaag agaattatgc
     2701 agtgctgcca taaccatgag tgataacact gcggccaact tacttctgac aacgatcgga
     2761 ggaccgaagg agctaaccgc ttttttgcac aacatggggg atcatgtaac tcgccttgat
     2821 cgttgggaac cggagctgaa tgaagccata ccaaacgacg agcgtgacac cacgatgcct
     2881 gtagcaatgg caacaacgtt gcgcaaacta ttaactggcg aactacttac tctagcttcc
     2941 cggcaacaat taatagactg gatggaggcg gataaagttg caggaccact tctgcgctcg
     3001 gcccttccgg ctggctggtt tattgctgat aaatctggag ccggtgagcg tgggtctcgc
     3061 ggtatcattg cagcactggg gccagatggt aagccctccc gtatcgtagt tatctacacg
     3121 acggggagtc aggcaactat ggatgaacga aatagacaga tcgctgagat aggtgcctca
     3181 ctgattaagc attggtaact gtcagaccaa gtttactcat atatacttta gattgattta
     3241 aaacttcatt tttaatttaa aaggatctag gtgaagatcc tttttgataa tctcatgacc
     3301 aaaatccctt aacgtgagtt ttcgttccac tgagcgtcag accccgtaga aaagatcaaa
     3361 ggatcttctt gagatccttt ttttctgcgc gtaatctgct gcttgcaaac aaaaaaacca
     3421 ccgctaccag cggtggtttg tttgccggat caagagctac caactctttt tccgaaggta
     3481 actggcttca gcagagcgca gataccaaat actgttcttc tagtgtagcc gtagttaggc
     3541 caccacttca agaactctgt agcaccgcct acatacctcg ctctgctaat cctgttacca
     3601 gtggctgctg ccagtggcga taagtcgtgt cttaccgggt tggactcaag acgatagtta
     3661 ccggataagg cgcagcggtc gggctgaacg gggggttcgt gcacacagcc cagcttggag
     3721 cgaacgacct acaccgaact gagataccta cagcgtgagc tatgagaaag cgccacgctt
     3781 cccgaaggga gaaaggcgga caggtatccg gtaagcggca gggtcggaac aggagagcgc
     3841 acgagggagc ttccaggggg aaacgcctgg tatctttata gtcctgtcgg gtttcgccac
     3901 ctctgacttg agcgtcgatt tttgtgatgc tcgtcagggg ggcggagcct atggaaaaac
     3961 gccagcaacg cggccttttt acggttcctg gccttttgct ggccttttgc tcacatgttc
     4021 tttcctgcgt tatcccctga ttctgtggat aaccgtatta ccgcctttga gtgagctgat
     4081 accgctcgcc gcagccgaac gaccgagcgc agcgagtcag tgagcgagga agcggaagag
     4141 cgcccaatac gcaaaccgcc tctccccgcg cgttggccga ttcattaatg caggatctcg
     4201 atcccgcgaa at
//
