# Supplementary material for: LanTERN: a fluorescent sensor that specifically binds lanthanides
Source: bioRxiv preprint, doi:10.1101/2023.09.26.559553, version 1 (2023-09-26)
Supplement: Supplemental Information 2 [file 559553_file04.zip › 2023 LanTERN Paper Supplemental Folder/Sequences/Oligos/oemj_1203.gb]

LOCUS       oEMJ_1203                492 bp ds-DNA     linear       13-SEP-2023
DEFINITION  .
FEATURES             Location/Qualifiers
     misc_feature    1..22
                     /label="End sfGFP N terminus"
     misc_feature    complement(1..28)
                     /label="EMJ_P095"
     CDS             23..28
                     /label="GCaMP6s"
                     /note="transl_table: 1 codon_start: 1 translation: MGS,HHHHHH,G,MASMTGGQQMG,R,DLYDDDDK,DLATMVDSS,RRKWNKTGHAVRVIGRLSS,LE,NVYIKADKQKNGIKANFHIRHNIEDGGVQLAYHYQQNTPIGDGPVLLPDNHYLSVQSKLSKDPNEKRDHMVLLEFVTAAGITLGMDELYK,GGTGGS,MVSKGEELFTGVVPILVELDGDVNGHKFSVSGEGEGDATYGKLTLKFICTTGKLPVPWPTLVTTLTYGVQCFSRYPDHMKQHDFFKSAMPEGYIQERTIFFKDDGNYKTRAEVKFEGDTLVNRIELKGIDFKEDGNILGHKLEYN,LP,DQLTEEQIAEFKELFSLFDKDGDGTITTKELGTVMRSLGQNPTEAELQDMINEVDADGDGTIDFPEFLTMMARKMKYRDTEEEIREAFGVFDKDGNGYISAAELRHVMTNLGEKLTDEEVDEMIREADIDGDGQVNYEEFVQMMTAK product: improved fluorescent protein-based calcium sensor (Chen et al., 2013)"
     misc_feature    23..28
                     /label="L2"
     misc_feature    29..469
                     /label="Calmodulin (LanM EF hands)"
     misc_feature    83..118
                     /label="LanM EF Hand 2"
     misc_feature    191..226
                     /label="LanM EF Hand 3"
     misc_feature    302..337
                     /label="LanM EF Hand 1"
     misc_feature    410..445
                     /label="LanM EF Hand 4 "
     primer          470..492
                     /label="EMJ_P089"
                     /note="sequence: gcgactctagatcataatcagcc"
     misc_feature    complement(470..492)
                     /label="EMJ_P316"
ORIGIN
        1 ggggcataaa ctggaatata accttcctga ccaactgact gaagagcaga tcgcagaatt
       61 taaagaggct ttctccctat ttgatCCGga caagGATggc acaCTGgacG CTAAAgagct
      121 ggggacggtg atgcggtctc tggggcagaa ccccacagaa gcagagctgc aggacatgat
      181 caatgaagta gatCCGgatA ATGATggcAC CCTTGACAAA AAGgagttcc tgacaatgat
      241 ggcaagaaaa atgaaagaca cggactcgga agaagaaatt agagaagcgt tcagggtgtt
      301 tgacccggac AAGgatggga caataGATTT Gaaggagctt cgccacgtga tgacaaacct
      361 tggagagaag ttaacagatg aagaggttga tgaaatgatc agggaagcaA ACCCGgatAA
      421 CgatggtACA ATTGATGCCC GCgagtttgt acaaatgatg acagcgaagg cgactctaga
      481 tcataatcag cc
//
