# Supplementary material for: LanTERN: a fluorescent sensor that specifically binds lanthanides
Source: bioRxiv preprint, doi:10.1101/2023.09.26.559553, version 1 (2023-09-26)
Supplement: Supplemental Information 2 [file 559553_file04.zip › 2023 LanTERN Paper Supplemental Folder/Sequences/Oligos/oemj_1202.gb]

LOCUS       oEMJ_1202                495 bp ds-DNA     linear       13-SEP-2023
DEFINITION  .
FEATURES             Location/Qualifiers
     misc_feature    1..22
                     /label="End sfGFP N terminus"
     misc_feature    complement(1..28)
                     /label="EMJ_P095"
     CDS             23..28
                     /label="GCaMP6s"
                     /note="transl_table: 1 codon_start: 1 translation: MGS,HHHHHH,G,MASMTGGQQMG,R,DLYDDDDK,DLATMVDSS,RRKWNKTGHAVRVIGRLSS,LE,NVYIKADKQKNGIKANFHIRHNIEDGGVQLAYHYQQNTPIGDGPVLLPDNHYLSVQSKLSKDPNEKRDHMVLLEFVTAAGITLGMDELYK,GGTGGS,MVSKGEELFTGVVPILVELDGDVNGHKFSVSGEGEGDATYGKLTLKFICTTGKLPVPWPTLVTTLTYGVQCFSRYPDHMKQHDFFKSAMPEGYIQERTIFFKDDGNYKTRAEVKFEGDTLVNRIELKGIDFKEDGNILGHKLEYN,LP,DQLTEEQIAEFKELFSLFDKDGDGTITTKELGTVMRSLGQNPTEAELQDMINEVDADGDGTIDFPEFLTMMARKMKYRDTEEEIREAFGVFDKDGNGYISAAELRHVMTNLGEKLTDEEVDEMIREADIDGDGQVNYEEFVQMMTAK product: improved fluorescent protein-based calcium sensor (Chen et al., 2013)"
     misc_feature    23..28
                     /label="L2"
     misc_feature    29..472
                     /label="Calmodulin (EF hand motif modifications)"
     misc_feature    62..70
                     /label="Mutation region"
     misc_feature    68..70
                     /label="Potential Mutation site (https://www.ncbi.nlm.nih.gov/pmc/articles/PMC3777791/)"
     misc_feature    83..118
                     /label="EF Hand -1"
     misc_feature    86..88
                     /label="P->K (042 back mutation)"
     misc_feature    107..109
                     /label="T to D mutation"
     misc_feature    complement(183..202)
                     /label="P090"
     misc_feature    191..226
                     /label="EF Hand 2"
     misc_feature    194..196
                     /label="P->A (from 042)"
     misc_feature    203..205
                     /label="N to D mutation"
     misc_feature    complement(232..256)
                     /label="EMJ_P328"
     misc_feature    245..280
                     /label="CBP interface site?"
     misc_feature    245..280
                     /label="Mutation region?"
     misc_feature    257..259
                     /label="possible location for alteration to Y"
     misc_feature    260..282
                     /label="EMJ_P329"
     misc_feature    293..295
                     /label="possible location for alteration to G"
     misc_feature    296..318
                     /label="P091"
     misc_feature    302..337
                     /label="EF Hand 3"
     misc_feature    305..307
                     /label="P->K (042 back mutation)"
     misc_feature    314..316
                     /label="N to D mutation"
     misc_feature    326..328
                     /label="S to D mutation"
     misc_feature    410..445
                     /label="EF Hand 4"
     misc_feature    434..436
                     /label="N to D mutation"
     primer          473..495
                     /label="EMJ_P089"
                     /note="sequence: gcgactctagatcataatcagcc"
     misc_feature    complement(473..495)
                     /label="EMJ_P316"
ORIGIN
        1 ggggcataaa ctggaatata accttcctga ccaactgact gaagagcaga tcgcagaatt
       61 taaagaggct ttctccctat ttgacAAGga cggggatggg acaataGATa ccaaggagct
      121 ggggacggtg atgcggtctc tggggcagaa ccccacagaa gcagagctgc aggacatgat
      181 caatgaagta gatGCGgacg gtGATggcac aatcgacttc cctgagttcc tgacaatgat
      241 ggcaagaaaa atgaaagaca cggactcgga agaagaaatt agagaagcgt tcagggtgtt
      301 tgatAAGgat ggcGATggct acatcGACgc agcagagctt cgccacgtga tgacaaacct
      361 tggagagaag ttaacagatg aagaggttga tgaaatgatc agggaagcag acatTgatgg
      421 ggatggtcag gtaGATtacg aagagtttgt acaaatgatg acagcgaagT AAgcgactct
      481 agatcataat cagcc
//
