# Supplementary material for: LanTERN: a fluorescent sensor that specifically binds lanthanides
Source: bioRxiv preprint, doi:10.1101/2023.09.26.559553, version 1 (2023-09-26)
Supplement: Supplemental Information 2 [file 559553_file04.zip › 2023 LanTERN Paper Supplemental Folder/Sequences/Oligos/oemj_1205.gb]

LOCUS       oEMJ_1205                492 bp ds-DNA     linear       13-SEP-2023
DEFINITION  .
FEATURES             Location/Qualifiers
     misc_feature    1..22
                     /label="End sfGFP N terminus"
     misc_feature    complement(1..28)
                     /label="EMJ_P095"
     misc_feature    23..28
                     /label="L2"
     CDS             23..28
                     /label="GCaMP6s"
                     /note="transl_table: 1 codon_start: 1 translation: MGS,HHHHHH,G,MASMTGGQQMG,R,DLYDDDDK,DLATMVDSS,RRKWNKTGHAVRVIGRLSS,LE,NVYIKADKQKNGIKANFHIRHNIEDGGVQLAYHYQQNTPIGDGPVLLPDNHYLSVQSKLSKDPNEKRDHMVLLEFVTAAGITLGMDELYK,GGTGGS,MVSKGEELFTGVVPILVELDGDVNGHKFSVSGEGEGDATYGKLTLKFICTTGKLPVPWPTLVTTLTYGVQCFSRYPDHMKQHDFFKSAMPEGYIQERTIFFKDDGNYKTRAEVKFEGDTLVNRIELKGIDFKEDGNILGHKLEYN,LP,DQLTEEQIAEFKELFSLFDKDGDGTITTKELGTVMRSLGQNPTEAELQDMINEVDADGDGTIDFPEFLTMMARKMKYRDTEEEIREAFGVFDKDGNGYISAAELRHVMTNLGEKLTDEEVDEMIREADIDGDGQVNYEEFVQMMTAK product: improved fluorescent protein-based calcium sensor (Chen et al., 2013)"
     misc_feature    29..469
                     /label="Calmodulin (LanM EF hands)"
     misc_feature    83..118
                     /label="LanM EF Hand 3"
     misc_feature    191..226
                     /label="LanM EF Hand 2"
     misc_feature    302..337
                     /label="LanM EF Hand 1"
     misc_feature    410..445
                     /label="LanM EF Hand 4 "
     primer          470..492
                     /label="EMJ_P089"
                     /note="sequence: gcgactctagatcataatcagcc"
     misc_feature    complement(470..492)
                     /label="EMJ_P316"
ORIGIN
        1 ggggcataaa ctggaatata accttcctga ccaactgact gaagagcaga tcgcagaatt
       61 taaagaggct ttctccctat ttgatCCGga tAATGATggc ACCCTTGACA AAAAGgagct
      121 ggggacggtg atgcggtctc tggggcagaa ccccacagaa gcagagctgc aggacatgat
      181 caatgaagta gatCCGgaca agGATggcac aCTGgacGCT AAAgagttcc tgacaatgat
      241 ggcaagaaaa atgaaagaca cggactcgga agaagaaatt agagaagcgt tcagggtgtt
      301 tgacccggac AAGgatggga caataGATTT Gaaggagctt cgccacgtga tgacaaacct
      361 tggagagaag ttaacagatg aagaggttga tgaaatgatc agggaagcaA ACCCGgatAA
      421 CgatggtACA ATTGATGCCC GCgagtttgt acaaatgatg acagcgaagg cgactctaga
      481 tcataatcag cc
//
