# Supplementary material for: LanTERN: a fluorescent sensor that specifically binds lanthanides
Source: bioRxiv preprint, doi:10.1101/2023.09.26.559553, version 1 (2023-09-26)
Supplement: Supplemental Information 2 [file 559553_file04.zip › 2023 LanTERN Paper Supplemental Folder/Sequences/Oligos/oemj_1201.gb]

LOCUS       oEMJ_1201                492 bp ds-DNA     linear       13-SEP-2023
DEFINITION  .
FEATURES             Location/Qualifiers
     misc_feature    1..22
                     /label="End sfGFP N terminus"
     misc_feature    complement(1..28)
                     /label="EMJ_P095"
     misc_feature    23..28
                     /label="L2"
     CDS             23..28
                     /label="GCaMP6s"
                     /note="transl_table: 1 codon_start: 1 translation: MGS,HHHHHH,G,MASMTGGQQMG,R,DLYDDDDK,DLATMVDSS,RRKWNKTGHAVRVIGRLSS,LE,NVYIKADKQKNGIKANFHIRHNIEDGGVQLAYHYQQNTPIGDGPVLLPDNHYLSVQSKLSKDPNEKRDHMVLLEFVTAAGITLGMDELYK,GGTGGS,MVSKGEELFTGVVPILVELDGDVNGHKFSVSGEGEGDATYGKLTLKFICTTGKLPVPWPTLVTTLTYGVQCFSRYPDHMKQHDFFKSAMPEGYIQERTIFFKDDGNYKTRAEVKFEGDTLVNRIELKGIDFKEDGNILGHKLEYN,LP,DQLTEEQIAEFKELFSLFDKDGDGTITTKELGTVMRSLGQNPTEAELQDMINEVDADGDGTIDFPEFLTMMARKMKYRDTEEEIREAFGVFDKDGNGYISAAELRHVMTNLGEKLTDEEVDEMIREADIDGDGQVNYEEFVQMMTAK product: improved fluorescent protein-based calcium sensor (Chen et al., 2013)"
     misc_feature    29..469
                     /label="Calmodulin (LanM EF hands)"
     misc_feature    83..118
                     /label="LanM EF Hand 1"
     misc_feature    191..226
                     /label="LanM EF Hand 2"
     misc_feature    302..337
                     /label="LanM EF Hand 3"
     misc_feature    410..445
                     /label="LanM EF Hand 4 "
     primer          470..492
                     /label="EMJ_P089"
                     /note="sequence: gcgactctagatcataatcagcc"
     misc_feature    complement(470..492)
                     /label="EMJ_P316"
ORIGIN
        1 ggggcataaa ctggaatata accttcctga ccaactgact gaagagcaga tcgcagaatt
       61 taaagaggct ttctccctat ttgacccgga cAAGgatggg acaataGATT TGaaggagct
      121 ggggacggtg atgcggtctc tggggcagaa ccccacagaa gcagagctgc aggacatgat
      181 caatgaagta gatCCGgaca agGATggcac aCTGgacGCT AAAgagttcc tgacaatgat
      241 ggcaagaaaa atgaaagaca cggactcgga agaagaaatt agagaagcgt tcagggtgtt
      301 tgatCCGgat AATGATggcA CCCTTGACAA AAAGgagctt cgccacgtga tgacaaacct
      361 tggagagaag ttaacagatg aagaggttga tgaaatgatc agggaagcaA ACCCGgatAA
      421 CgatggtACA ATTGATGCCC GCgagtttgt acaaatgatg acagcgaagg cgactctaga
      481 tcataatcag cc
//
