# Supplementary material for: LanTERN: a fluorescent sensor that specifically binds lanthanides
Source: bioRxiv preprint, doi:10.1101/2023.09.26.559553, version 1 (2023-09-26)
Supplement: Supplemental Information 2 [file 559553_file04.zip › 2023 LanTERN Paper Supplemental Folder/Sequences/Oligos/oemj_1200.gb]

LOCUS       oEMJ_1200                495 bp ds-DNA     linear       13-SEP-2023
DEFINITION  .
FEATURES             Location/Qualifiers
     misc_feature    1..22
                     /label="End sfGFP N terminus"
     misc_feature    complement(1..28)
                     /label="EMJ_P095"
     misc_feature    23..28
                     /label="L2"
     CDS             23..28
                     /label="GCaMP6s"
                     /note="transl_table: 1 codon_start: 1 translation: MGS,HHHHHH,G,MASMTGGQQMG,R,DLYDDDDK,DLATMVDSS,RRKWNKTGHAVRVIGRLSS,LE,NVYIKADKQKNGIKANFHIRHNIEDGGVQLAYHYQQNTPIGDGPVLLPDNHYLSVQSKLSKDPNEKRDHMVLLEFVTAAGITLGMDELYK,GGTGGS,MVSKGEELFTGVVPILVELDGDVNGHKFSVSGEGEGDATYGKLTLKFICTTGKLPVPWPTLVTTLTYGVQCFSRYPDHMKQHDFFKSAMPEGYIQERTIFFKDDGNYKTRAEVKFEGDTLVNRIELKGIDFKEDGNILGHKLEYN,LP,DQLTEEQIAEFKELFSLFDKDGDGTITTKELGTVMRSLGQNPTEAELQDMINEVDADGDGTIDFPEFLTMMARKMKYRDTEEEIREAFGVFDKDGNGYISAAELRHVMTNLGEKLTDEEVDEMIREADIDGDGQVNYEEFVQMMTAK product: improved fluorescent protein-based calcium sensor (Chen et al., 2013)"
     misc_feature    29..47
                     /label="EMJ_P363"
     misc_feature    complement(29..49)
                     /label="EMJ_P365"
     misc_feature    29..472
                     /label="Calmodulin (EF hand motif modifications)"
     misc_feature    62..70
                     /label="Mutation region"
     misc_feature    68..70
                     /label="Potential Mutation site (https://www.ncbi.nlm.nih.gov/pmc/articles/PMC3777791/)"
     misc_feature    83..118
                     /label="EF Hand -1"
     misc_feature    86..88
                     /label="K -> P mutation"
     misc_feature    107..109
                     /label="T to D mutation"
     misc_feature    complement(183..202)
                     /label="P090"
     misc_feature    191..226
                     /label="EF Hand 2"
     misc_feature    194..196
                     /label="A to P mutation"
     misc_feature    203..205
                     /label="N to D mutation"
     misc_feature    complement(232..256)
                     /label="EMJ_P328"
     misc_feature    245..280
                     /label="Mutation region?"
     misc_feature    245..280
                     /label="CBP interface site?"
     misc_feature    257..259
                     /label="possible location for alteration to Y"
     misc_feature    260..282
                     /label="EMJ_P329"
     misc_feature    293..295
                     /label="possible location for alteration to G"
     misc_feature    296..318
                     /label="P091"
     misc_feature    302..337
                     /label="EF Hand 3"
     misc_feature    305..307
                     /label="A to P mutation"
     misc_feature    305..307
                     /label="K to P mutation"
     misc_feature    314..316
                     /label="N to D mutation"
     misc_feature    326..328
                     /label="S to D mutation"
     misc_feature    410..445
                     /label="EF Hand 4"
     misc_feature    413..415
                     /label="I to P mutation"
     misc_feature    434..436
                     /label="N to D mutation"
     primer          473..495
                     /label="EMJ_P089"
                     /note="sequence: gcgactctagatcataatcagcc"
     misc_feature    complement(473..495)
                     /label="EMJ_P316"
ORIGIN
        1 ggggcataaa ctggaatata accttcctga ccaactgact gaagagcaga tcgcagaatt
       61 taaagaggct ttctccctat ttgacccgga cggggatggg acaataGATa ccaaggagct
      121 ggggacggtg atgcggtctc tggggcagaa ccccacagaa gcagagctgc aggacatgat
      181 caatgaagta gatCCGgacg gtGATggcac aatcgacttc cctgagttcc tgacaatgat
      241 ggcaagaaaa atgaaagaca cggactcgga agaagaaatt agagaagcgt tcagggtgtt
      301 tgatCCGgat ggcGATggct acatcGACgc agcagagctt cgccacgtga tgacaaacct
      361 tggagagaag ttaacagatg aagaggttga tgaaatgatc agggaagcag acCCGgatgg
      421 ggatggtcag gtaGATtacg aagagtttgt acaaatgatg acagcgaagT AAgcgactct
      481 agatcataat cagcc
//
