# Supplementary material for: LanTERN: a fluorescent sensor that specifically binds lanthanides
Source: bioRxiv preprint, doi:10.1101/2023.09.26.559553, version 1 (2023-09-26)
Supplement: Supplemental Information 2 [file 559553_file04.zip › 2023 LanTERN Paper Supplemental Folder/Sequences/Oligos/oemj_1204.gb]

LOCUS       oEMJ_1204                492 bp ds-DNA     linear       13-SEP-2023
DEFINITION  .
FEATURES             Location/Qualifiers
     misc_feature    1..22
                     /label="End sfGFP N terminus"
     misc_feature    complement(1..28)
                     /label="EMJ_P095"
     misc_feature    23..28
                     /label="L2"
     CDS             23..28
                     /label="GCaMP6s"
                     /note="transl_table: 1 codon_start: 1 translation: MGS,HHHHHH,G,MASMTGGQQMG,R,DLYDDDDK,DLATMVDSS,RRKWNKTGHAVRVIGRLSS,LE,NVYIKADKQKNGIKANFHIRHNIEDGGVQLAYHYQQNTPIGDGPVLLPDNHYLSVQSKLSKDPNEKRDHMVLLEFVTAAGITLGMDELYK,GGTGGS,MVSKGEELFTGVVPILVELDGDVNGHKFSVSGEGEGDATYGKLTLKFICTTGKLPVPWPTLVTTLTYGVQCFSRYPDHMKQHDFFKSAMPEGYIQERTIFFKDDGNYKTRAEVKFEGDTLVNRIELKGIDFKEDGNILGHKLEYN,LP,DQLTEEQIAEFKELFSLFDKDGDGTITTKELGTVMRSLGQNPTEAELQDMINEVDADGDGTIDFPEFLTMMARKMKYRDTEEEIREAFGVFDKDGNGYISAAELRHVMTNLGEKLTDEEVDEMIREADIDGDGQVNYEEFVQMMTAK product: improved fluorescent protein-based calcium sensor (Chen et al., 2013)"
     misc_feature    29..469
                     /label="Calmodulin (LanM EF hands)"
     misc_feature    83..118
                     /label="LanM EF Hand 1"
     misc_feature    191..226
                     /label="LanM EF Hand 4 "
     misc_feature    302..337
                     /label="LanM EF Hand 2"
     misc_feature    410..445
                     /label="LanM EF Hand 3"
     primer          470..492
                     /label="EMJ_P089"
                     /note="sequence: gcgactctagatcataatcagcc"
     misc_feature    complement(470..492)
                     /label="EMJ_P316"
ORIGIN
        1 ggggcataaa ctggaatata accttcctga ccaactgact gaagagcaga tcgcagaatt
       61 taaagaggct ttctccctat ttgacccgga cAAGgatggg acaataGATT TGaaggagct
      121 ggggacggtg atgcggtctc tggggcagaa ccccacagaa gcagagctgc aggacatgat
      181 caatgaagta AACCCGgatA ACgatggtAC AATTGATGCC CGCgagttcc tgacaatgat
      241 ggcaagaaaa atgaaagaca cggactcgga agaagaaatt agagaagcgt tcagggtgtt
      301 tgatCCGgac aagGATggca caCTGgacGC TAAAgagctt cgccacgtga tgacaaacct
      361 tggagagaag ttaacagatg aagaggttga tgaaatgatc agggaagcag atCCGgatAA
      421 TGATggcACC CTTGACAAAA AGgagtttgt acaaatgatg acagcgaagg cgactctaga
      481 tcataatcag cc
//
